# Supplementary material for: Dynamic regulation of gene expression using sucrose responsive promoters and RNA interference in Saccharomyces cerevisiae
Source: Microb Cell Fact. 2015 Apr 1;14:43. doi: 10.1186/s12934-015-0223-7 (PMC4427958; doi:10.1186/s12934-015-0223-7)
Supplement: Supplementary file 2 — Annotated plasmid maps and sequences. [file 12934_2015_223_MOESM2_ESM.zip › 12934_2015_223_add2/12934_2015_223_MOESM2_ESM/Additional file 2.gb]

LOCUS       pTEF1-yEGFP3-CLN        6235 bp    DNA     circular UNA 12-JAN-2015
DEFINITION  Digestion of pSF-019 (modified) - pTEF1 promoter - Fragment 2
            inserted into yEGFP3-CLN2PEST inserted into pRS406.
ACCESSION   urn.local...57-44ywnzd
VERSION     urn.local...57-44ywnzd
KEYWORDS    .
SOURCE      
  ORGANISM  
            .
FEATURES             Location/Qualifiers
     source          1..>2019
                     /organism="pRS406"
                     /mol_type="other DNA"
     misc_feature    complement(29..51)
                     /label="pGEX_3_primer"
     promoter        202..415
                     /label="URA3_promoter"
     gene            417..1217
                     /gene="URA3"
                     /label="URA3"
     CDS             417..1220
                     /gene="URA3"
                     /note="ORF frame 3"
                     /translation="MSKATYKERAATHPSPVAAKLFNIMHEKQTNLCASLDVRTTKEL
                     LELVEALGPKICLLKTHVDILTDFSMEGTVKPLKALSAKYNFLLFEDRKFADIGNTVK
                     LQYSAGVYRIAEWADITNAHGVVGPGIVSGLKQAAEEVTKEPRGLLMLAELSCKGSLS
                     TGEYTKGTVDIAKSDKDFVIGFIAQRDMGGRDEGYDWLIMTPGVGLDDKGDALGQQYR
                     TVDDVVSTGSDIIIVGRGLFAKGRDAKVEGERYRKAGWEAYLRRCGQQN*"
                     /label="URA3"
     rep_origin      complement(1483..1789)
                     /label="f1_origin"
     misc_feature    complement(1822..1965)
                     /label="lacZ_a"
     misc_feature    1936..1958
                     /label="M13_pUC_fwd_primer"
     misc_feature    1951..1967
                     /label="M13_forward20_primer"
     promoter        1977..1995
                     /label="T7_promoter"
     misc_feature    <2020..2024
                     /Original_Bases
                     /label
                     /note="Geneious type: Editing History Insertion"
     ligation        2020..2023
                     /label="Ligation"
     misc_feature    2024..2445
                     /Source="referenceToDocument:
                     urn:local:.:1375662605151.80"
                     /label="Digestion of pSF-019 (modified) - pTEF1 promoter
                     -Fragment 2"
                     /note="Geneious type: Inserted sequence"
     promoter        2025..2444
                     /gene="pTEF1"
                     /product="promoter"
                     /SECDrawAs="Region"
     misc_feature    2169..2188
                     /gene="TEF-PF1"
                     /SECDrawAs="Region"
     misc_feature    complement(2419..2444)
                     /Mismatches=0
                     /Extension="TATTATGAATTC"
                     /created_by="primer3"
                     /annotation_group="9678848421636474082dda-cb13-40dd-bf1d-8
                     9e8285e02cd"
                     /%GC="19.2"
                     /Tm="50.6"
                     /Hairpin_Tm="None"
                     /Self_Dimer_Tm="3.3"
                     /Pair_Dimer_Tm="None"
                     /Sequence="TTGTAATTAAAACTTAGATTAGATTG"
                     /label="pTEF1R"
                     /note="Geneious type: primer_bind_reverse"
     misc_feature    2445
                     /Original_Bases
                     /label
                     /note="Geneious type: Editing History Insertion"
     ligation        2446..2449
                     /label="Ligation"
     misc_feature    <2446..2450
                     /Original_Bases
                     /label
                     /note="Geneious type: Editing History Insertion"
     misc_feature    2450..3921
                     /label="pFA6a-yEGFP3-CLN2PEST-natMX6 (modified)
                     extraction5"
                     /note="Geneious type: Inserted sequence"
     primer_bind     2451..2474
                     /created_by="primer3"
                     /%GC="25.0"
                     /Tm="46.47"
                     /Hairpin="5.0"
                     /Primer-Dimer="2.0"
                     /Monovalent_Salt_Concentration="50.0"
                     /Divalent_Salt_Concentration="0.0"
                     /DNTP_Concentration="0.0"
                     /Product_Size="1469.0"
                     /Pair_Hairpin="4.0"
                     /Pair_Primer-Dimer="0.0"
                     /Pair_Tm_Diff="6.53"
                     /Sequence="ATTAAATGTCTAAAGGTGAAGAAT"
                     /annotation_group="PrimerPlugin
                     Group5_urn:local:.:1314758220459.12"
                     /label="5th forward primer"
     primer_bind     2451..2476
                     /created_by="primer3"
                     /%GC="23.08"
                     /Tm="47.3"
                     /Hairpin="5.0"
                     /Primer-Dimer="2.0"
                     /Monovalent_Salt_Concentration="50.0"
                     /Divalent_Salt_Concentration="0.0"
                     /DNTP_Concentration="0.0"
                     /Product_Size="1470.0"
                     /Pair_Hairpin="4.0"
                     /Pair_Primer-Dimer="0.0"
                     /Pair_Tm_Diff="6.85"
                     /Sequence="ATTAAATGTCTAAAGGTGAAGAATTA"
                     /annotation_group="PrimerPlugin
                     Group9_urn:local:.:1314758220459.12"
                     /label="1st forward primer"
     primer_bind     2451..2473
                     /created_by="primer3"
                     /%GC="26.09"
                     /Tm="45.86"
                     /Hairpin="5.0"
                     /Primer-Dimer="0.0"
                     /Monovalent_Salt_Concentration="50.0"
                     /Divalent_Salt_Concentration="0.0"
                     /DNTP_Concentration="0.0"
                     /Product_Size="1470.0"
                     /Pair_Hairpin="4.0"
                     /Pair_Primer-Dimer="1.0"
                     /Pair_Tm_Diff="6.84"
                     /Sequence="ATTAAATGTCTAAAGGTGAAGAA"
                     /annotation_group="PrimerPlugin
                     Group8_urn:local:.:1314758220459.12"
                     /label="2nd forward primer"
     primer_bind     2452..2474
                     /created_by="primer3"
                     /%GC="26.09"
                     /Tm="45.86"
                     /Hairpin="4.0"
                     /Primer-Dimer="2.0"
                     /Monovalent_Salt_Concentration="50.0"
                     /Divalent_Salt_Concentration="0.0"
                     /DNTP_Concentration="0.0"
                     /Product_Size="1469.0"
                     /Pair_Hairpin="4.0"
                     /Pair_Primer-Dimer="0.0"
                     /Pair_Tm_Diff="6.84"
                     /Sequence="TTAAATGTCTAAAGGTGAAGAAT"
                     /annotation_group="PrimerPlugin
                     Group7_urn:local:.:1314758220459.12"
                     /label="3rd forward primer"
     primer_bind     2454..2476
                     /created_by="primer3"
                     /%GC="26.09"
                     /Tm="45.86"
                     /Hairpin="4.0"
                     /Primer-Dimer="2.0"
                     /Monovalent_Salt_Concentration="50.0"
                     /Divalent_Salt_Concentration="0.0"
                     /DNTP_Concentration="0.0"
                     /Product_Size="1467.0"
                     /Pair_Hairpin="4.0"
                     /Pair_Primer-Dimer="1.0"
                     /Pair_Tm_Diff="6.84"
                     /Sequence="AAATGTCTAAAGGTGAAGAATTA"
                     /annotation_group="PrimerPlugin
                     Group6_urn:local:.:1314758220459.12"
                     /label="4th forward primer"
     ORF             2456..3172
                     /created_by="User"
                     /label="EGFP"
     CDS             2459..3706
                     /gene="yEGFP3-CLN2Pest"
                     /product="modified unstable green fluorescent protein"
     misc_feature    3194..3199
                     /Recognition_pattern="A^AGCTT"
                     /annotation_group="AAGCTT"
                     /label="HindIII"
                     /note="Geneious type: restriction site"
     misc_feature    3592..3597
                     /Recognition_pattern="A^AGCTT"
                     /annotation_group="AAGCTT"
                     /label="HindIII"
                     /note="Geneious type: restriction site"
     misc_feature    3714..3916
                     /gene="ADH1t"
                     /product="ADH1 terminator"
     misc_feature    complement(3901..3920)
                     /created_by="primer3"
                     /%GC="60.0"
                     /Tm="54.15"
                     /Hairpin="8.0"
                     /Primer-Dimer="0.0"
                     /Monovalent_Salt_Concentration="50.0"
                     /Divalent_Salt_Concentration="0.0"
                     /DNTP_Concentration="0.0"
                     /Product_Size="1470.0"
                     /Pair_Hairpin="4.0"
                     /Pair_Primer-Dimer="0.0"
                     /Pair_Tm_Diff="6.85"
                     /Sequence="GATCTGCCGGTAGAGGTGTG"
                     /annotation_group="PrimerPlugin
                     Group9_urn:local:.:1314758220459.12"
                     /label="1st reverse primer"
                     /note="Geneious type: primer_bind_reverse"
     misc_feature    complement(3901..3919)
                     /created_by="primer3"
                     /%GC="57.9"
                     /Tm="53.0"
                     /Hairpin="8.0"
                     /Primer-Dimer="0.0"
                     /Monovalent_Salt_Concentration="50.0"
                     /Divalent_Salt_Concentration="0.0"
                     /DNTP_Concentration="0.0"
                     /Product_Size="1469.0"
                     /Pair_Hairpin="4.0"
                     /Pair_Primer-Dimer="0.0"
                     /Pair_Tm_Diff="6.53"
                     /Sequence="ATCTGCCGGTAGAGGTGTG"
                     /annotation_group="PrimerPlugin
                     Group5_urn:local:.:1314758220459.12"
                     /label="5th reverse primer"
                     /note="Geneious type: primer_bind_reverse"
     misc_feature    complement(3902..3920)
                     /created_by="primer3"
                     /%GC="57.9"
                     /Tm="52.7"
                     /Hairpin="8.0"
                     /Primer-Dimer="0.0"
                     /Monovalent_Salt_Concentration="50.0"
                     /Divalent_Salt_Concentration="0.0"
                     /DNTP_Concentration="0.0"
                     /Product_Size="1469.0"
                     /Pair_Hairpin="4.0"
                     /Pair_Primer-Dimer="0.0"
                     /Pair_Tm_Diff="6.84"
                     /Sequence="GATCTGCCGGTAGAGGTGT"
                     /annotation_group="PrimerPlugin
                     Group7_urn:local:.:1314758220459.12"
                     /label="3rd reverse primer"
                     /note="Geneious type: primer_bind_reverse"
     misc_feature    complement(3902..3920)
                     /created_by="primer3"
                     /%GC="57.9"
                     /Tm="52.7"
                     /Hairpin="8.0"
                     /Primer-Dimer="0.0"
                     /Monovalent_Salt_Concentration="50.0"
                     /Divalent_Salt_Concentration="0.0"
                     /DNTP_Concentration="0.0"
                     /Product_Size="1467.0"
                     /Pair_Hairpin="4.0"
                     /Pair_Primer-Dimer="1.0"
                     /Pair_Tm_Diff="6.84"
                     /Sequence="GATCTGCCGGTAGAGGTGT"
                     /annotation_group="PrimerPlugin
                     Group6_urn:local:.:1314758220459.12"
                     /label="4th reverse primer"
                     /note="Geneious type: primer_bind_reverse"
     misc_feature    complement(3902..3920)
                     /created_by="primer3"
                     /%GC="57.9"
                     /Tm="52.7"
                     /Hairpin="8.0"
                     /Primer-Dimer="0.0"
                     /Monovalent_Salt_Concentration="50.0"
                     /Divalent_Salt_Concentration="0.0"
                     /DNTP_Concentration="0.0"
                     /Product_Size="1470.0"
                     /Pair_Hairpin="4.0"
                     /Pair_Primer-Dimer="1.0"
                     /Pair_Tm_Diff="6.84"
                     /Sequence="GATCTGCCGGTAGAGGTGT"
                     /annotation_group="PrimerPlugin
                     Group8_urn:local:.:1314758220459.12"
                     /label="2nd reverse primer"
                     /note="Geneious type: primer_bind_reverse"
     misc_feature    3921
                     /Original_Bases
                     /label
                     /note="Geneious type: Editing History Insertion"
     ligation        3922..3925
                     /label="Ligation"
     source          <3922..6235
                     /organism="pRS406"
                     /mol_type="other DNA"
     misc_feature    complement(3922..3938)
                     /label="pBluescriptSK_primer"
     promoter        complement(3974..3993)
                     /label="T3_promoter"
     misc_feature    complement(4010..4028)
                     /label="M13_reverse_primer"
     misc_feature    complement(4027..4049)
                     /label="M13_pUC_rev_primer"
     rep_origin      complement(4401..5020)
                     /label="pBR322_origin"
     gene            complement(5175..6035)
                     /gene="Ampicillin"
                     /label="Ampicillin"
     CDS             complement(5175..6035)
                     /gene="Ampicillin"
                     /note="ORF frame 3"
                     /translation="MSIQHFRVALIPFFAAFCLPVFAHPETLVKVKDAEDQLGARVGY
                     IELDLNSGKILESFRPEERFPMMSTFKVLLCGAVLSRIDAGQEQLGRRIHYSQNDLVE
                     YSPVTEKHLTDGMTVRELCSAAITMSDNTAANLLLTTIGGPKELTAFLHNMGDHVTRL
                     DRWEPELNEAIPNDERDTTMPVAMATTLRKLLTGELLTLASRQQLIDWMEADKVAGPL
                     LRSALPAGWFIADKSGAGERGSRGIIAALGPDGKPSRIVVIYTTGSQATMDERNRQIA
                     EIGASLIKHW*"
                     /label="Ampicillin"
     promoter        complement(6077..6105)
                     /label="AmpR_promoter"
ORIGIN      
        1 tcgcgcgttt cggtgatgac ggtgaaaacc tctgacacat gcagctcccg gagacggtca
       61 cagcttgtct gtaagcggat gccgggagca gacaagcccg tcagggcgcg tcagcgggtg
      121 ttggcgggtg tcggggctgg cttaactatg cggcatcaga gcagattgta ctgagagtgc
      181 accataccac agcttttcaa ttcaattcat catttttttt ttattctttt ttttgatttc
      241 ggtttctttg aaattttttt gattcggtaa tctccgaaca gaaggaagaa cgaaggaagg
      301 agcacagact tagattggta tatatacgca tatgtagtgt tgaagaaaca tgaaattgcc
      361 cagtattctt aacccaactg cacagaacaa aaacctgcag gaaacgaaga taaatcatgt
      421 cgaaagctac atataaggaa cgtgctgcta ctcatcctag tcctgttgct gccaagctat
      481 ttaatatcat gcacgaaaag caaacaaact tgtgtgcttc attggatgtt cgtaccacca
      541 aggaattact ggagttagtt gaagcattag gtcccaaaat ttgtttacta aaaacacatg
      601 tggatatctt gactgatttt tccatggagg gcacagttaa gccgctaaag gcattatccg
      661 ccaagtacaa ttttttactc ttcgaagaca gaaaatttgc tgacattggt aatacagtca
      721 aattgcagta ctctgcgggt gtatacagaa tagcagaatg ggcagacatt acgaatgcac
      781 acggtgtggt gggcccaggt attgttagcg gtttgaagca ggcggcagaa gaagtaacaa
      841 aggaacctag aggccttttg atgttagcag aattgtcatg caagggctcc ctatctactg
      901 gagaatatac taagggtact gttgacattg cgaagagcga caaagatttt gttatcggct
      961 ttattgctca aagagacatg ggtggaagag atgaaggtta cgattggttg attatgacac
     1021 ccggtgtggg tttagatgac aagggagacg cattgggtca acagtataga accgtggatg
     1081 atgtggtctc tacaggatct gacattatta ttgttggaag aggactattt gcaaagggaa
     1141 gggatgctaa ggtagagggt gaacgttaca gaaaagcagg ctgggaagca tatttgagaa
     1201 gatgcggcca gcaaaactaa aaaactgtat tataagtaaa tgcatgtata ctaaactcac
     1261 aaattagagc ttcaatttaa ttatatcagt tattacccta tgcggtgtga aataccgcac
     1321 agatgcgtaa ggagaaaata ccgcatcagg aaattgtaaa cgttaatatt ttgttaaaat
     1381 tcgcgttaaa tttttgttaa atcagctcat tttttaacca ataggccgaa atcggcaaaa
     1441 tcccttataa atcaaaagaa tagaccgaga tagggttgag tgttgttcca gtttggaaca
     1501 agagtccact attaaagaac gtggactcca acgtcaaagg nnnnnnnnnn nnnnnnnnnn
     1561 nnnnnnnnnn nnnnnnnnnn nnnnnnnnnt nnnnnnnnnn nnnnnnnnnn nnnnnnnnnn
     1621 nnnnnnnnnn nnnnnnnnnn nnnnnnnnnn nnnnnnnnnn nnnnnnnnnn nnnnnnnnnn
     1681 ngnnnnnnnn nnnnnnnnnn nnnnnnnnnn nnnnnnnnnn nnnnnnnnnn nnnnnnnnnn
     1741 nnnnnnnnnn nnnnnnnnnn nnnnnnnnnn nnnnnnnnnn nnnnnnnnnn nnnnnnnnnn
     1801 nnnnnncgcg ccattcgcca ttcaggctgc gcaactgttg ggaagggcga tcggtgcggg
     1861 cctcttcgct attacgccag ctggcgaaag ggggatgtgc tgcaaggcga ttaagttggg
     1921 taacgccagg gttttcccag tcacgacgtt gtaaaacgac ggccagtgag cgcgcgtaat
     1981 acgactcact atagggcgaa ttgggtaccg ggccccccct cgaggcacac accatagctt
     2041 caaaatgttt ctactccttt tttactcttc cagattttct cggactccgc gcatcgccgt
     2101 accacttcaa aacacccaag cacagcatac taaatttccc ctctttcttc ctctagggtg
     2161 tcgttaatta cccgtactaa aggtttggaa aagaaaaaag agaccgcctc gtttcttttt
     2221 cttcgtcgaa aaaggcaata aaaattttta tcacgtttct ttttcttgaa aatttttttt
     2281 tttgattttt ttctctttcg atgacctccc attgatattt aagttaataa acggtcttca
     2341 atttctcaag tttcagtttc atttttcttg ttctattaca acttttttta cttcttgctc
     2401 attagaaaga aagcatagca atctaatcta agttttaatt acaagaattc attaaatgtc
     2461 taaaggtgaa gaattattca ctggtgttgt cccaattttg gttgaattag atggtgatgt
     2521 taatggtcac aaattttctg tctccggtga aggtgaaggt gatgctactt acggtaaatt
     2581 gaccttaaaa tttatttgta ctactggtaa attgccagtt ccatggccaa ccttagtcac
     2641 tactttcggt tatggtgttc aatgttttgc gagataccca gatcatatga aacaacatga
     2701 ctttttcaag tctgccatgc cagaaggtta tgttcaagaa agaactattt ttttcaaaga
     2761 tgacggtaac tacaagacca gagctgaagt caagtttgaa ggtgatacct tagttaatag
     2821 aatcgaatta aaaggtattg attttaaaga agatggtaac attttaggtc acaaattgga
     2881 atacaactat aactctcaca atgtttacat catggctgac aaacaaaaga atggtatcaa
     2941 agttaacttc aaaattagac acaacattga agatggttct gttcaattag ctgaccatta
     3001 tcaacaaaat actccaattg gtgatggtcc agtcttgtta ccagacaacc attacttatc
     3061 cactcaatct gccttatcca aagatccaaa cgaaaagaga gaccacatgg tcttgttaga
     3121 atttgttact gctgctggta ttacccatgg tatggatgaa ttgtacaaag catccaactt
     3181 gaacatttcg agaaagctta ccatatcaac cccatcatgc tctttcgaaa attcaaatag
     3241 cacatccatt ccttcgcccg cttcctcatc tcaaagccac actccaatga gaaacatgag
     3301 ctcactctct gataacagcg ttttcagccg gaatatggaa caatcatcac caatcactcc
     3361 aagtatgtac caatttggtc agcagcagtc aaacagtata tgtggtagca ccgttagtgt
     3421 gaatagtctg gtgaatacaa ataacaaaca aaggatctac gaacaaatca cgggtcctaa
     3481 cagcaataac gcaaccaatg attatattga tttgctaaac ctaaatgagt ctaacaagga
     3541 aaaccaaaat cccgcaacgg cgcattacct caatgggggc ccacccaaga caagcttcat
     3601 taaccatgga atgttcccct cgccaactgg gaccataaat agcggtaaat ctagcagtgc
     3661 ctcatcttta atttcttttg gtatgggcaa tacccaagta atatagggcg cgccacttct
     3721 aaataagcga atttcttatg atttatgatt tttattatta aataagttat aaaaaaaata
     3781 agtgtataca aattttaaag tgactcttag gttttaaaac gaaaattctt attcttgagt
     3841 aactctttcc tgtaggtcag gttgctttct caggtatagt atgaggtcgc tcttattgac
     3901 cacacctcta ccggcagatc ggatccacta gttctagagc ggccgccacc gcggtggagc
     3961 tccagctttt gttcccttta gtgagggtta attgcgcgct tggcgtaatc atggtcatag
     4021 ctgtttcctg tgtgaaattg ttatccgctc acaattccac acaacatagg agccggaagc
     4081 ataaagtgta aagcctgggg tgcctaatga gtgaggtaac tcacattaat tgcgttgcgc
     4141 tcactgcccg ctttccagtc gggaaacctg tcgtgccagc tgcattaatg aatcggccaa
     4201 cgcgcgggga gaggcggttt gcgtattggg cgctcttccg cttcctcgct cactgactcg
     4261 ctgcgctcgg tcgttcggct gcggcgagcg gtatcagctc actcaaaggc ggtaatacgg
     4321 ttatccacag aatcagggga taacgcagga aagaacatgt gagcaaaagg ccagcaaaag
     4381 gccaggaacc gtaaaaaggc cgcgttgctg gcgtttttcc ataggctccg cccccctgac
     4441 gagcatcaca aaaatcgacg ctcaagtcag aggtggcgaa acccgacagg actataaaga
     4501 taccaggcgt ttccccctgg aagctccctc gtgcgctctc ctgttccgac cctgccgctt
     4561 accggatacc tgtccgcctt tctcccttcg ggaagcgtgg cgctttctca tagctcacgc
     4621 tgtaggtatc tcagttcggt gtaggtcgtt cgctccaagc tgggctgtgt gcacgaaccc
     4681 cccgttcagc ccgaccgctg cgccttatcc ggtaactatc gtcttgagtc caacccggta
     4741 agacacgact tatcgccact ggcagcagcc actggtaaca ggattagcag agcgaggtat
     4801 gtaggcggtg ctacagagtt cttgaagtgg tggcctaact acggctacac tagaaggaca
     4861 gtatttggta tctgcgctct gctgaagcca gttaccttcg gaaaaagagt tggtagctct
     4921 tgatccggca aacaaaccac cgctggtagc ggtggttttt ttgtttgcaa gcagcagatt
     4981 acgcgcagaa aaaaaggatc tcaagaagat cctttgatct tttctacggg gtctgacgct
     5041 cagtggaacg aaaactcacg ttaagggatt ttggtcatga gattatcaaa aaggatcttc
     5101 acctagatcc ttttaaatta aaaatgaagt tttaaatcaa tctaaagtat atatgagtaa
     5161 acttggtctg acagttacca atgcttaatc agtgaggcac ctatctcagc gatctgtcta
     5221 tttcgttcat ccatagttgc ctgactcccc gtcgtgtaga taactacgat acgggagggc
     5281 ttaccatctg gccccagtgc tgcaatgata ccgcgagacc cacgctcacc ggctccagat
     5341 ttatcagcaa taaaccagcc agccggaagg gccgagcgca gaagtggtcc tgcaacttta
     5401 tccgcctcca tccagtctat taattgttgc cgggaagcta gagtaagtag ttcgccagtt
     5461 aatagtttgc gcaacgttgt tgccattgct acaggcatcg tggtgtcacg ctcgtcgttt
     5521 ggtatggctt cattcagctc cggttcccaa cgatcaaggc gagttacatg atcccccatg
     5581 ttgtgcaaaa aagcggttag ctccttcggt cctccgatcg ttgtcagaag taagttggcc
     5641 gcagtgttat cactcatggt tatggcagca ctgcataatt ctcttactgt catgccatcc
     5701 gtaagatgct tttctgtgac tggtgagtac tcaaccaagt cattctgaga atagtgtatg
     5761 cggcgaccga gttgctcttg cccggcgtca atacgggata ataccgcgcc acatagcaga
     5821 actttaaaag tgctcatcat tggaaaacgt tcttcggggc gaaaactctc aaggatctta
     5881 ccgctgttga gatccagttc gatgtaaccc actcgtgcac ccaactgatc ttcagcatct
     5941 tttactttca ccagcgtttc tgggtgagca aaaacaggaa ggcaaaatgc cgcaaaaaag
     6001 ggaataaggg cgacacggaa atgttgaata ctcatactct tcctttttca atattattga
     6061 agcatttatc agggttattg tctcatgagc ggatacatat ttgaatgtat ttagaaaaat
     6121 aaacaaatag gggttccgcg cacatttccc cgaaaagtgc cacctgacgt ctaagaaacc
     6181 attattatca tgacattaac ctataaaaat aggcgtatca cgaggccctt tcgtc
//
LOCUS       pSUC2-yEGFP3-CLN        6515 bp    DNA     circular UNA 12-JAN-2015
DEFINITION  Digestion of pSUC2 - Fragment 2 inserted into yEGFP3-CLN2PEST-
            pRS406.
ACCESSION   urn.local...8h-46io5ta
VERSION     urn.local...8h-46io5ta
KEYWORDS    .
SOURCE      
  ORGANISM  
            .
FEATURES             Location/Qualifiers
     source          1..>2023
                     /organism="pRS406"
                     /mol_type="other DNA"
                     /label="source pRS406"
     misc_feature    complement(29..51)
                     /label="pGEX_3_primer"
     promoter        202..415
                     /label="URA3_promoter"
     gene            417..1217
                     /gene="URA3"
                     /label="URA3"
     CDS             417..1220
                     /gene="URA3"
                     /note="ORF frame 3"
                     /translation="MSKATYKERAATHPSPVAAKLFNIMHEKQTNLCASLDVRTTKEL
                     LELVEALGPKICLLKTHVDILTDFSMEGTVKPLKALSAKYNFLLFEDRKFADIGNTVK
                     LQYSAGVYRIAEWADITNAHGVVGPGIVSGLKQAAEEVTKEPRGLLMLAELSCKGSLS
                     TGEYTKGTVDIAKSDKDFVIGFIAQRDMGGRDEGYDWLIMTPGVGLDDKGDALGQQYR
                     TVDDVVSTGSDIIIVGRGLFAKGRDAKVEGERYRKAGWEAYLRRCGQQN*"
                     /label="URA3"
     rep_origin      complement(1483..1789)
                     /label="f1_origin"
     misc_feature    complement(1822..1965)
                     /label="lacZ_a"
     misc_feature    1936..1958
                     /label="M13_pUC_fwd_primer"
     misc_feature    1951..1967
                     /label="M13_forward20_primer"
     promoter        1977..1995
                     /label="T7_promoter"
     misc_feature    <2020..2024
                     /Original_Bases
                     /label
                     /note="Geneious type: Editing History Insertion"
     ligation        2020..2023
                     /label="Ligation"
     promoter        2024..2725
                     /created_by="User"
                     /label="SUC2 promoter"
     misc_feature    2725..>2729
                     /Original_Bases
                     /label
                     /note="Geneious type: Editing History Insertion"
     misc_feature    <2726..2730
                     /Original_Bases
                     /label
                     /note="Geneious type: Editing History Insertion"
     ligation        2726..2729
                     /label="Ligation"
     misc_feature    2730..4201
                     /label="pFA6a-yEGFP3-CLN2PEST-natMX6 (modified) extraction
                     5"
                     /note="Geneious type: Inserted sequence"
     primer_bind     2731..2756
                     /created_by="primer3"
                     /%GC="23.08"
                     /Tm="47.3"
                     /Hairpin="5.0"
                     /Primer-Dimer="2.0"
                     /Monovalent_Salt_Concentration="50.0"
                     /Divalent_Salt_Concentration="0.0"
                     /DNTP_Concentration="0.0"
                     /Product_Size="1470.0"
                     /Pair_Hairpin="4.0"
                     /Pair_Primer-Dimer="0.0"
                     /Pair_Tm_Diff="6.85"
                     /Sequence="ATTAAATGTCTAAAGGTGAAGAATTA"
                     /annotation_group="PrimerPlugin
                     Group9_urn:local:.:1314758220459.12"
                     /label="1st forward primer"
     primer_bind     2731..2754
                     /created_by="primer3"
                     /%GC="25.0"
                     /Tm="46.47"
                     /Hairpin="5.0"
                     /Primer-Dimer="2.0"
                     /Monovalent_Salt_Concentration="50.0"
                     /Divalent_Salt_Concentration="0.0"
                     /DNTP_Concentration="0.0"
                     /Product_Size="1469.0"
                     /Pair_Hairpin="4.0"
                     /Pair_Primer-Dimer="0.0"
                     /Pair_Tm_Diff="6.53"
                     /Sequence="ATTAAATGTCTAAAGGTGAAGAAT"
                     /annotation_group="PrimerPlugin
                     Group5_urn:local:.:1314758220459.12"
                     /label="5th forward primer"
     primer_bind     2731..2753
                     /created_by="primer3"
                     /%GC="26.09"
                     /Tm="45.86"
                     /Hairpin="5.0"
                     /Primer-Dimer="0.0"
                     /Monovalent_Salt_Concentration="50.0"
                     /Divalent_Salt_Concentration="0.0"
                     /DNTP_Concentration="0.0"
                     /Product_Size="1470.0"
                     /Pair_Hairpin="4.0"
                     /Pair_Primer-Dimer="1.0"
                     /Pair_Tm_Diff="6.84"
                     /Sequence="ATTAAATGTCTAAAGGTGAAGAA"
                     /annotation_group="PrimerPlugin
                     Group8_urn:local:.:1314758220459.12"
                     /label="2nd forward primer"
     primer_bind     2732..2754
                     /created_by="primer3"
                     /%GC="26.09"
                     /Tm="45.86"
                     /Hairpin="4.0"
                     /Primer-Dimer="2.0"
                     /Monovalent_Salt_Concentration="50.0"
                     /Divalent_Salt_Concentration="0.0"
                     /DNTP_Concentration="0.0"
                     /Product_Size="1469.0"
                     /Pair_Hairpin="4.0"
                     /Pair_Primer-Dimer="0.0"
                     /Pair_Tm_Diff="6.84"
                     /Sequence="TTAAATGTCTAAAGGTGAAGAAT"
                     /annotation_group="PrimerPlugin
                     Group7_urn:local:.:1314758220459.12"
                     /label="3rd forward primer"
     primer_bind     2734..2756
                     /created_by="primer3"
                     /%GC="26.09"
                     /Tm="45.86"
                     /Hairpin="4.0"
                     /Primer-Dimer="2.0"
                     /Monovalent_Salt_Concentration="50.0"
                     /Divalent_Salt_Concentration="0.0"
                     /DNTP_Concentration="0.0"
                     /Product_Size="1467.0"
                     /Pair_Hairpin="4.0"
                     /Pair_Primer-Dimer="1.0"
                     /Pair_Tm_Diff="6.84"
                     /Sequence="AAATGTCTAAAGGTGAAGAATTA"
                     /annotation_group="PrimerPlugin
                     Group6_urn:local:.:1314758220459.12"
                     /label="4th forward primer"
     ORF             2736..3452
                     /created_by="User"
                     /label="EGFP"
     CDS             2739..3986
                     /gene="yEGFP3-CLN2Pest"
                     /product="modified unstable green fluorescent protein"
                     /label="yEGFP3-CLN2Pest CDS"
     misc_feature    3994..4196
                     /gene="ADH1t"
                     /product="ADH1 terminator"
                     /label="ADH1t misc"
     misc_feature    complement(4181..4200)
                     /created_by="primer3"
                     /%GC="60.0"
                     /Tm="54.15"
                     /Hairpin="8.0"
                     /Primer-Dimer="0.0"
                     /Monovalent_Salt_Concentration="50.0"
                     /Divalent_Salt_Concentration="0.0"
                     /DNTP_Concentration="0.0"
                     /Product_Size="1470.0"
                     /Pair_Hairpin="4.0"
                     /Pair_Primer-Dimer="0.0"
                     /Pair_Tm_Diff="6.85"
                     /Sequence="GATCTGCCGGTAGAGGTGTG"
                     /annotation_group="PrimerPlugin
                     Group9_urn:local:.:1314758220459.12"
                     /label="1st reverse primer"
                     /note="Geneious type: primer_bind_reverse"
     misc_feature    complement(4181..4199)
                     /created_by="primer3"
                     /%GC="57.9"
                     /Tm="53.0"
                     /Hairpin="8.0"
                     /Primer-Dimer="0.0"
                     /Monovalent_Salt_Concentration="50.0"
                     /Divalent_Salt_Concentration="0.0"
                     /DNTP_Concentration="0.0"
                     /Product_Size="1469.0"
                     /Pair_Hairpin="4.0"
                     /Pair_Primer-Dimer="0.0"
                     /Pair_Tm_Diff="6.53"
                     /Sequence="ATCTGCCGGTAGAGGTGTG"
                     /annotation_group="PrimerPlugin
                     Group5_urn:local:.:1314758220459.12"
                     /label="5th reverse primer"
                     /note="Geneious type: primer_bind_reverse"
     misc_feature    complement(4182..4200)
                     /created_by="primer3"
                     /%GC="57.9"
                     /Tm="52.7"
                     /Hairpin="8.0"
                     /Primer-Dimer="0.0"
                     /Monovalent_Salt_Concentration="50.0"
                     /Divalent_Salt_Concentration="0.0"
                     /DNTP_Concentration="0.0"
                     /Product_Size="1469.0"
                     /Pair_Hairpin="4.0"
                     /Pair_Primer-Dimer="0.0"
                     /Pair_Tm_Diff="6.84"
                     /Sequence="GATCTGCCGGTAGAGGTGT"
                     /annotation_group="PrimerPlugin
                     Group7_urn:local:.:1314758220459.12"
                     /label="3rd reverse primer"
                     /note="Geneious type: primer_bind_reverse"
     misc_feature    complement(4182..4200)
                     /created_by="primer3"
                     /%GC="57.9"
                     /Tm="52.7"
                     /Hairpin="8.0"
                     /Primer-Dimer="0.0"
                     /Monovalent_Salt_Concentration="50.0"
                     /Divalent_Salt_Concentration="0.0"
                     /DNTP_Concentration="0.0"
                     /Product_Size="1467.0"
                     /Pair_Hairpin="4.0"
                     /Pair_Primer-Dimer="1.0"
                     /Pair_Tm_Diff="6.84"
                     /Sequence="GATCTGCCGGTAGAGGTGT"
                     /annotation_group="PrimerPlugin
                     Group6_urn:local:.:1314758220459.12"
                     /label="4th reverse primer"
                     /note="Geneious type: primer_bind_reverse"
     misc_feature    complement(4182..4200)
                     /created_by="primer3"
                     /%GC="57.9"
                     /Tm="52.7"
                     /Hairpin="8.0"
                     /Primer-Dimer="0.0"
                     /Monovalent_Salt_Concentration="50.0"
                     /Divalent_Salt_Concentration="0.0"
                     /DNTP_Concentration="0.0"
                     /Product_Size="1470.0"
                     /Pair_Hairpin="4.0"
                     /Pair_Primer-Dimer="1.0"
                     /Pair_Tm_Diff="6.84"
                     /Sequence="GATCTGCCGGTAGAGGTGT"
                     /annotation_group="PrimerPlugin
                     Group8_urn:local:.:1314758220459.12"
                     /label="2nd reverse primer"
                     /note="Geneious type: primer_bind_reverse"
     misc_feature    4201
                     /Original_Bases
                     /label
                     /note="Geneious type: Editing History Insertion"
     source          <4202..6515
                     /organism="pRS406"
                     /mol_type="other DNA"
                     /label="source pRS406"
     ligation        4202..4205
                     /label="Ligation"
     misc_feature    complement(4202..4218)
                     /label="pBluescriptSK_primer"
     promoter        complement(4254..4273)
                     /label="T3_promoter"
     misc_feature    complement(4290..4308)
                     /label="M13_reverse_primer"
     misc_feature    complement(4307..4329)
                     /label="M13_pUC_rev_primer"
     rep_origin      complement(4681..5300)
                     /label="pBR322_origin"
     gene            complement(5455..6315)
                     /gene="Ampicillin"
                     /label="Ampicillin"
     CDS             complement(5455..6315)
                     /gene="Ampicillin"
                     /note="ORF frame 3"
                     /translation="MSIQHFRVALIPFFAAFCLPVFAHPETLVKVKDAEDQLGARVGY
                     IELDLNSGKILESFRPEERFPMMSTFKVLLCGAVLSRIDAGQEQLGRRIHYSQNDLVE
                     YSPVTEKHLTDGMTVRELCSAAITMSDNTAANLLLTTIGGPKELTAFLHNMGDHVTRL
                     DRWEPELNEAIPNDERDTTMPVAMATTLRKLLTGELLTLASRQQLIDWMEADKVAGPL
                     LRSALPAGWFIADKSGAGERGSRGIIAALGPDGKPSRIVVIYTTGSQATMDERNRQIA
                     EIGASLIKHW*"
                     /label="Ampicillin"
     promoter        complement(6357..6385)
                     /label="AmpR_promoter"
ORIGIN      
        1 tcgcgcgttt cggtgatgac ggtgaaaacc tctgacacat gcagctcccg gagacggtca
       61 cagcttgtct gtaagcggat gccgggagca gacaagcccg tcagggcgcg tcagcgggtg
      121 ttggcgggtg tcggggctgg cttaactatg cggcatcaga gcagattgta ctgagagtgc
      181 accataccac agcttttcaa ttcaattcat catttttttt ttattctttt ttttgatttc
      241 ggtttctttg aaattttttt gattcggtaa tctccgaaca gaaggaagaa cgaaggaagg
      301 agcacagact tagattggta tatatacgca tatgtagtgt tgaagaaaca tgaaattgcc
      361 cagtattctt aacccaactg cacagaacaa aaacctgcag gaaacgaaga taaatcatgt
      421 cgaaagctac atataaggaa cgtgctgcta ctcatcctag tcctgttgct gccaagctat
      481 ttaatatcat gcacgaaaag caaacaaact tgtgtgcttc attggatgtt cgtaccacca
      541 aggaattact ggagttagtt gaagcattag gtcccaaaat ttgtttacta aaaacacatg
      601 tggatatctt gactgatttt tccatggagg gcacagttaa gccgctaaag gcattatccg
      661 ccaagtacaa ttttttactc ttcgaagaca gaaaatttgc tgacattggt aatacagtca
      721 aattgcagta ctctgcgggt gtatacagaa tagcagaatg ggcagacatt acgaatgcac
      781 acggtgtggt gggcccaggt attgttagcg gtttgaagca ggcggcagaa gaagtaacaa
      841 aggaacctag aggccttttg atgttagcag aattgtcatg caagggctcc ctatctactg
      901 gagaatatac taagggtact gttgacattg cgaagagcga caaagatttt gttatcggct
      961 ttattgctca aagagacatg ggtggaagag atgaaggtta cgattggttg attatgacac
     1021 ccggtgtggg tttagatgac aagggagacg cattgggtca acagtataga accgtggatg
     1081 atgtggtctc tacaggatct gacattatta ttgttggaag aggactattt gcaaagggaa
     1141 gggatgctaa ggtagagggt gaacgttaca gaaaagcagg ctgggaagca tatttgagaa
     1201 gatgcggcca gcaaaactaa aaaactgtat tataagtaaa tgcatgtata ctaaactcac
     1261 aaattagagc ttcaatttaa ttatatcagt tattacccta tgcggtgtga aataccgcac
     1321 agatgcgtaa ggagaaaata ccgcatcagg aaattgtaaa cgttaatatt ttgttaaaat
     1381 tcgcgttaaa tttttgttaa atcagctcat tttttaacca ataggccgaa atcggcaaaa
     1441 tcccttataa atcaaaagaa tagaccgaga tagggttgag tgttgttcca gtttggaaca
     1501 agagtccact attaaagaac gtggactcca acgtcaaagg nnnnnnnnnn nnnnnnnnnn
     1561 nnnnnnnnnn nnnnnnnnnn nnnnnnnnnt nnnnnnnnnn nnnnnnnnnn nnnnnnnnnn
     1621 nnnnnnnnnn nnnnnnnnnn nnnnnnnnnn nnnnnnnnnn nnnnnnnnnn nnnnnnnnnn
     1681 ngnnnnnnnn nnnnnnnnnn nnnnnnnnnn nnnnnnnnnn nnnnnnnnnn nnnnnnnnnn
     1741 nnnnnnnnnn nnnnnnnnnn nnnnnnnnnn nnnnnnnnnn nnnnnnnnnn nnnnnnnnnn
     1801 nnnnnncgcg ccattcgcca ttcaggctgc gcaactgttg ggaagggcga tcggtgcggg
     1861 cctcttcgct attacgccag ctggcgaaag ggggatgtgc tgcaaggcga ttaagttggg
     1921 taacgccagg gttttcccag tcacgacgtt gtaaaacgac ggccagtgag cgcgcgtaat
     1981 acgactcact atagggcgaa ttgggtaccg ggccccccct cgagacatac taagacattt
     2041 accgtatggg agttgttgtc ctagcgtagt tctcgctccc ccagcaaagc tcaaaaaagt
     2101 acgtcattta gaatagtttg tgagcaaatt accagtcggt atgctacgtt agaaaggccc
     2161 acagtattct tctaccaaag gcgtgccttt gttgaactcg atccattatg agggcttcca
     2221 ttattccccg catttttatt actctgaaca ggaataaaaa gaaaaaaccc agtttaggaa
     2281 attatccggg ggcgaagaaa tacgcgtagc gttaatcgac cccacgtcca gggtttttcc
     2341 atggaggttt ctggaaaaac tgacgaggaa tgtgattata aatcccttta tgtgatgtct
     2401 aagactttta aggtacgccc gatgtttgcc tattaccatc atagagacgt ttcttttcga
     2461 ggaatgctta aacgactttg tttgacaaaa atgttgccta agggctctat agtaaaccat
     2521 ttggaagaaa gatttgacga cttttttttt ttggatttcg atcctataat ccttcctcct
     2581 gaaaagaaac atataaatag atatgtatta ttcttcaaaa cattctcttg ttcttgtgct
     2641 ttttttttac catatatctt actttttttt ttctctcaga gaaacaagca aaacaaaaag
     2701 cttttctttt cactaacgta tatggaattc attaaatgtc taaaggtgaa gaattattca
     2761 ctggtgttgt cccaattttg gttgaattag atggtgatgt taatggtcac aaattttctg
     2821 tctccggtga aggtgaaggt gatgctactt acggtaaatt gaccttaaaa tttatttgta
     2881 ctactggtaa attgccagtt ccatggccaa ccttagtcac tactttcggt tatggtgttc
     2941 aatgttttgc gagataccca gatcatatga aacaacatga ctttttcaag tctgccatgc
     3001 cagaaggtta tgttcaagaa agaactattt ttttcaaaga tgacggtaac tacaagacca
     3061 gagctgaagt caagtttgaa ggtgatacct tagttaatag aatcgaatta aaaggtattg
     3121 attttaaaga agatggtaac attttaggtc acaaattgga atacaactat aactctcaca
     3181 atgtttacat catggctgac aaacaaaaga atggtatcaa agttaacttc aaaattagac
     3241 acaacattga agatggttct gttcaattag ctgaccatta tcaacaaaat actccaattg
     3301 gtgatggtcc agtcttgtta ccagacaacc attacttatc cactcaatct gccttatcca
     3361 aagatccaaa cgaaaagaga gaccacatgg tcttgttaga atttgttact gctgctggta
     3421 ttacccatgg tatggatgaa ttgtacaaag catccaactt gaacatttcg agaaagctta
     3481 ccatatcaac cccatcatgc tctttcgaaa attcaaatag cacatccatt ccttcgcccg
     3541 cttcctcatc tcaaagccac actccaatga gaaacatgag ctcactctct gataacagcg
     3601 ttttcagccg gaatatggaa caatcatcac caatcactcc aagtatgtac caatttggtc
     3661 agcagcagtc aaacagtata tgtggtagca ccgttagtgt gaatagtctg gtgaatacaa
     3721 ataacaaaca aaggatctac gaacaaatca cgggtcctaa cagcaataac gcaaccaatg
     3781 attatattga tttgctaaac ctaaatgagt ctaacaagga aaaccaaaat cccgcaacgg
     3841 cgcattacct caatgggggc ccacccaaga caagcttcat taaccatgga atgttcccct
     3901 cgccaactgg gaccataaat agcggtaaat ctagcagtgc ctcatcttta atttcttttg
     3961 gtatgggcaa tacccaagta atatagggcg cgccacttct aaataagcga atttcttatg
     4021 atttatgatt tttattatta aataagttat aaaaaaaata agtgtataca aattttaaag
     4081 tgactcttag gttttaaaac gaaaattctt attcttgagt aactctttcc tgtaggtcag
     4141 gttgctttct caggtatagt atgaggtcgc tcttattgac cacacctcta ccggcagatc
     4201 ggatccacta gttctagagc ggccgccacc gcggtggagc tccagctttt gttcccttta
     4261 gtgagggtta attgcgcgct tggcgtaatc atggtcatag ctgtttcctg tgtgaaattg
     4321 ttatccgctc acaattccac acaacatagg agccggaagc ataaagtgta aagcctgggg
     4381 tgcctaatga gtgaggtaac tcacattaat tgcgttgcgc tcactgcccg ctttccagtc
     4441 gggaaacctg tcgtgccagc tgcattaatg aatcggccaa cgcgcgggga gaggcggttt
     4501 gcgtattggg cgctcttccg cttcctcgct cactgactcg ctgcgctcgg tcgttcggct
     4561 gcggcgagcg gtatcagctc actcaaaggc ggtaatacgg ttatccacag aatcagggga
     4621 taacgcagga aagaacatgt gagcaaaagg ccagcaaaag gccaggaacc gtaaaaaggc
     4681 cgcgttgctg gcgtttttcc ataggctccg cccccctgac gagcatcaca aaaatcgacg
     4741 ctcaagtcag aggtggcgaa acccgacagg actataaaga taccaggcgt ttccccctgg
     4801 aagctccctc gtgcgctctc ctgttccgac cctgccgctt accggatacc tgtccgcctt
     4861 tctcccttcg ggaagcgtgg cgctttctca tagctcacgc tgtaggtatc tcagttcggt
     4921 gtaggtcgtt cgctccaagc tgggctgtgt gcacgaaccc cccgttcagc ccgaccgctg
     4981 cgccttatcc ggtaactatc gtcttgagtc caacccggta agacacgact tatcgccact
     5041 ggcagcagcc actggtaaca ggattagcag agcgaggtat gtaggcggtg ctacagagtt
     5101 cttgaagtgg tggcctaact acggctacac tagaaggaca gtatttggta tctgcgctct
     5161 gctgaagcca gttaccttcg gaaaaagagt tggtagctct tgatccggca aacaaaccac
     5221 cgctggtagc ggtggttttt ttgtttgcaa gcagcagatt acgcgcagaa aaaaaggatc
     5281 tcaagaagat cctttgatct tttctacggg gtctgacgct cagtggaacg aaaactcacg
     5341 ttaagggatt ttggtcatga gattatcaaa aaggatcttc acctagatcc ttttaaatta
     5401 aaaatgaagt tttaaatcaa tctaaagtat atatgagtaa acttggtctg acagttacca
     5461 atgcttaatc agtgaggcac ctatctcagc gatctgtcta tttcgttcat ccatagttgc
     5521 ctgactcccc gtcgtgtaga taactacgat acgggagggc ttaccatctg gccccagtgc
     5581 tgcaatgata ccgcgagacc cacgctcacc ggctccagat ttatcagcaa taaaccagcc
     5641 agccggaagg gccgagcgca gaagtggtcc tgcaacttta tccgcctcca tccagtctat
     5701 taattgttgc cgggaagcta gagtaagtag ttcgccagtt aatagtttgc gcaacgttgt
     5761 tgccattgct acaggcatcg tggtgtcacg ctcgtcgttt ggtatggctt cattcagctc
     5821 cggttcccaa cgatcaaggc gagttacatg atcccccatg ttgtgcaaaa aagcggttag
     5881 ctccttcggt cctccgatcg ttgtcagaag taagttggcc gcagtgttat cactcatggt
     5941 tatggcagca ctgcataatt ctcttactgt catgccatcc gtaagatgct tttctgtgac
     6001 tggtgagtac tcaaccaagt cattctgaga atagtgtatg cggcgaccga gttgctcttg
     6061 cccggcgtca atacgggata ataccgcgcc acatagcaga actttaaaag tgctcatcat
     6121 tggaaaacgt tcttcggggc gaaaactctc aaggatctta ccgctgttga gatccagttc
     6181 gatgtaaccc actcgtgcac ccaactgatc ttcagcatct tttactttca ccagcgtttc
     6241 tgggtgagca aaaacaggaa ggcaaaatgc cgcaaaaaag ggaataaggg cgacacggaa
     6301 atgttgaata ctcatactct tcctttttca atattattga agcatttatc agggttattg
     6361 tctcatgagc ggatacatat ttgaatgtat ttagaaaaat aaacaaatag gggttccgcg
     6421 cacatttccc cgaaaagtgc cacctgacgt ctaagaaacc attattatca tgacattaac
     6481 ctataaaaat aggcgtatca cgaggccctt tcgtc
//
LOCUS       pSUC2-GFPantisen        7177 bp    DNA     circular UNA 12-JAN-2015
DEFINITION  Digestion of yEGFP3-CLN2PEST CDS (reversed) - Fragment 2 inserted
            into pSUC2-CYC1t-413.
ACCESSION   urn.local...ba-46ipvpv
VERSION     urn.local...ba-46ipvpv
KEYWORDS    .
SOURCE      
  ORGANISM  
            .
FEATURES             Location/Qualifiers
     CDS             504..1160
                     /gene="HIS3"
                     /label="HIS3 CDS"
     misc_feature    1555..1861
                     /gene="fi ori"
                     /label="fi ori misc"
     primer_bind     2023..2039
                     /Hairpin="4.0"
                     /Primer-Dimer="4.0"
                     /Monovalent_Salt_Concentration="50.0"
                     /Divalent_Salt_Concentration="0.0"
                     /DNTP_Concentration="0.0"
                     /Mismatches=0
                     /created_by="primer3"
                     /annotation_group="187788797612700ea393d95-9d77-480a-9ec2-
                     d898e4b80f5f"
                     /%GC="52.9"
                     /Tm="54.7"
                     /Hairpin_Tm="None"
                     /Self_Dimer_Tm="None"
                     /Pair_Dimer_Tm="None"
                     /Sequence="GTAAAACGACGGCCAGT"
                     /label="M13_forward20_primer"
     misc_feature    2049..2067
                     /gene="T7 promoter"
                     /label="T7 promoter misc"
     misc_feature    order(<4386..4401,<4061..>4082,<2790..>2810,2068..>2086)
                     /gene="MCS"
                     /label="MCS misc"
     misc_feature    <2083..2087
                     /Original_Bases
                     /label
                     /note="Geneious type: Editing History Insertion"
     ligation        2083..2086
                     /label="Ligation"
     misc_feature    <2083..>2087
                     /gene="MCS"
                     /label="MCS misc"
     promoter        2087..2789
                     /Source="referenceToDocument: urn:local:.:57-3k520fp"
                     /modified_by="User"
                     /label="SUC2 promoter"
     misc_feature    2788..>2791
                     /Original_Bases
                     /label
                     /note="Geneious type: Editing History Insertion"
     misc_feature    <2788..>2791
                     /gene="MCS"
                     /label="MCS misc"
     ligation        2790..2791
                     /label="Ligation"
     misc_feature    <2807..2811
                     /Original_Bases
                     /label
                     /note="Geneious type: Editing History Insertion"
     ligation        2807..2810
                     /label="Ligation"
     misc_RNA        2811..4060
                     /Source="referenceToDocument: urn:local:.:av-46ipura"
                     /modified_by="User"
                     /label="yEGFP3-CLN2PEST antisense"
     primer_bind     2812..2833
                     /Mismatches=0
                     /created_by="primer3"
                     /annotation_group="152452710252645486bd92-1bf5-4c75-ad2e-e
                     b91a1d80d46"
                     /%GC="40.9"
                     /Tm="53.8"
                     /Hairpin_Tm="57.7"
                     /Self_Dimer_Tm="None"
                     /Pair_Dimer_Tm="None"
                     /Sequence="CTATATTACTTGGGTATTGCCC"
                     /label="GFP1F"
     primer_bind     2861..2884
                     /Mismatches=0
                     /created_by="primer3"
                     /annotation_group="1523044064594631e67648-e9b3-45cd-a759-d
                     96905393f08"
                     /%GC="37.5"
                     /Tm="55.6"
                     /Hairpin_Tm="None"
                     /Self_Dimer_Tm="None"
                     /Pair_Dimer_Tm="None"
                     /Sequence="CTGCTAGATTTACCGCTATTTATG"
                     /label="GFP2F"
     primer_bind     2911..2932
                     /Mismatches=0
                     /created_by="primer3"
                     /annotation_group="15148197703984e4d8dfcf-3778-47a8-8b51-6
                     a2a55871c5f"
                     /%GC="36.4"
                     /Tm="55.0"
                     /Hairpin_Tm="34.6"
                     /Self_Dimer_Tm="None"
                     /Pair_Dimer_Tm="None"
                     /Sequence="ATGGTTAATGAAGCTTGTCTTG"
                     /label="GFP3F"
     primer_bind     2961..2980
                     /Mismatches=0
                     /created_by="primer3"
                     /annotation_group="15138694466490a41e15a4-913e-41b7-a8ce-d
                     600f4b0a1d6"
                     /%GC="45.0"
                     /Tm="57.5"
                     /Hairpin_Tm="41.1"
                     /Self_Dimer_Tm="None"
                     /Pair_Dimer_Tm="None"
                     /Sequence="TTGCGGGATTTTGGTTTTCC"
                     /label="GFP4F"
     primer_bind     3011..3032
                     /Mismatches=0
                     /created_by="primer3"
                     /annotation_group="1512755079804955a24cc8-0e4e-411f-9be3-e
                     b8f5df3bb9e"
                     /%GC="27.3"
                     /Tm="51.7"
                     /Hairpin_Tm="None"
                     /Self_Dimer_Tm="None"
                     /Pair_Dimer_Tm="None"
                     /Sequence="ATATAATCATTGGTTGCGTTAT"
                     /label="GFP5F"
     primer_bind     3061..3084
                     /Mismatches=0
                     /created_by="primer3"
                     /annotation_group="15114312560911019b8b15-f051-4723-a7a7-2
                     b758fb77b13"
                     /%GC="25.0"
                     /Tm="52.3"
                     /Hairpin_Tm="None"
                     /Self_Dimer_Tm="None"
                     /Pair_Dimer_Tm="None"
                     /Sequence="GATCCTTTGTTTGTTATTTGTATT"
                     /label="GFP6F"
     primer_bind     3111..3132
                     /Mismatches=0
                     /created_by="primer3"
                     /annotation_group="150951760943869435fffd-1ff7-4cc7-8f9a-4
                     2d868afed6a"
                     /%GC="36.4"
                     /Tm="53.3"
                     /Hairpin_Tm="35.3"
                     /Self_Dimer_Tm="None"
                     /Pair_Dimer_Tm="None"
                     /Sequence="TACCACATATACTGTTTGACTG"
                     /label="GFP7F"
     primer_bind     3161..3181
                     /Mismatches=0
                     /created_by="primer3"
                     /annotation_group="150841482170362d4f5e03-16e6-41ac-9d28-7
                     b1025abf332"
                     /%GC="42.9"
                     /Tm="55.2"
                     /Hairpin_Tm="None"
                     /Self_Dimer_Tm="None"
                     /Pair_Dimer_Tm="None"
                     /Sequence="GTGATTGGTGATGATTGTTCC"
                     /label="GFP8F"
     primer_bind     3211..3232
                     /Mismatches=0
                     /created_by="primer3"
                     /annotation_group="15073259569245df9091a2-51dd-477d-8c35-0
                     aa6658c8f91"
                     /%GC="40.9"
                     /Tm="56.4"
                     /Hairpin_Tm="41.3"
                     /Self_Dimer_Tm="20.6"
                     /Pair_Dimer_Tm="17.4"
                     /Sequence="GAGTGAGCTCATGTTTCTCATT"
                     /label="GFP9F"
     primer_bind     3261..3280
                     /Mismatches=0
                     /created_by="primer3"
                     /annotation_group="150627423869819324223a-7d60-4672-99d4-8
                     e6fee3eb656"
                     /%GC="50.0"
                     /Tm="58.0"
                     /Hairpin_Tm="None"
                     /Self_Dimer_Tm="None"
                     /Pair_Dimer_Tm="None"
                     /Sequence="GCGAAGGAATGGATGTGCTA"
                     /label="GFP10F"
     primer_bind     3311..3332
                     /Mismatches=0
                     /created_by="primer3"
                     /annotation_group="15049665385827e5b2a835-b886-47e2-986e-8
                     b98c87d2ae2"
                     /%GC="36.4"
                     /Tm="54.0"
                     /Hairpin_Tm="None"
                     /Self_Dimer_Tm="2.4"
                     /Pair_Dimer_Tm="None"
                     /Sequence="GATATGGTAAGCTTTCTCGAAA"
                     /label="GFP11F"
     primer_bind     3361..3381
                     /Mismatches=0
                     /created_by="primer3"
                     /annotation_group="14731284736814cbad3bbc-96ca-4007-b503-c
                     784ff876411"
                     /%GC="42.9"
                     /Tm="54.2"
                     /Hairpin_Tm="50.4"
                     /Self_Dimer_Tm="5.4"
                     /Pair_Dimer_Tm="10.6"
                     /Sequence="ATCCATACCATGGGTAATACC"
                     /label="GFP12F"
     primer_bind     3411..3431
                     /Mismatches=0
                     /created_by="primer3"
                     /annotation_group="15011161889449bcb62a84-a45e-4802-830e-c
                     a3d77478edf"
                     /%GC="42.9"
                     /Tm="56.4"
                     /Hairpin_Tm="None"
                     /Self_Dimer_Tm="None"
                     /Pair_Dimer_Tm="None"
                     /Sequence="TGTGGTCTCTCTTTTCGTTTG"
                     /label="GFP13F"
     misc_feature    complement(3439..3460)
                     /Mismatches=0
                     /created_by="primer3"
                     /annotation_group="15011161889449bcb62a84-a45e-4802-830e-c
                     a3d77478edf"
                     /%GC="45.5"
                     /Tm="57.6"
                     /Hairpin_Tm="None"
                     /Self_Dimer_Tm="None"
                     /Pair_Dimer_Tm="None"
                     /Sequence="ATCCACTCAATCTGCCTTATCC"
                     /label="GFP13R"
                     /note="Geneious type: primer_bind_reverse"
     misc_feature    complement(3491..3510)
                     /Mismatches=0
                     /created_by="primer3"
                     /annotation_group="14731284736814cbad3bbc-96ca-4007-b503-c
                     784ff876411"
                     /%GC="40.0"
                     /Tm="52.9"
                     /Hairpin_Tm="36.3"
                     /Self_Dimer_Tm="19.3"
                     /Pair_Dimer_Tm="10.6"
                     /Sequence="AATACTCCAATTGGTGATGG"
                     /label="GFP12R"
                     /note="Geneious type: primer_bind_reverse"
     misc_feature    complement(3541..3560)
                     /Mismatches=0
                     /created_by="primer3"
                     /annotation_group="15049665385827e5b2a835-b886-47e2-986e-8
                     b98c87d2ae2"
                     /%GC="40.0"
                     /Tm="53.8"
                     /Hairpin_Tm="40.2"
                     /Self_Dimer_Tm="None"
                     /Pair_Dimer_Tm="None"
                     /Sequence="GACACAACATTGAAGATGGT"
                     /label="GFP11R"
                     /note="Geneious type: primer_bind_reverse"
     misc_feature    complement(3589..3610)
                     /Mismatches=0
                     /created_by="primer3"
                     /annotation_group="150627423869819324223a-7d60-4672-99d4-8
                     e6fee3eb656"
                     /%GC="40.9"
                     /Tm="56.8"
                     /Hairpin_Tm="33.2"
                     /Self_Dimer_Tm="None"
                     /Pair_Dimer_Tm="None"
                     /Sequence="CATCATGGCTGACAAACAAAAG"
                     /label="GFP10R"
                     /note="Geneious type: primer_bind_reverse"
     misc_feature    complement(3639..3660)
                     /Mismatches=0
                     /created_by="primer3"
                     /annotation_group="15073259569245df9091a2-51dd-477d-8c35-0
                     aa6658c8f91"
                     /%GC="31.8"
                     /Tm="53.5"
                     /Hairpin_Tm="None"
                     /Self_Dimer_Tm="None"
                     /Pair_Dimer_Tm="17.4"
                     /Sequence="AACATTTTAGGTCACAAATTGG"
                     /label="GFP9R"
                     /note="Geneious type: primer_bind_reverse"
     misc_feature    complement(3684..3710)
                     /Mismatches=0
                     /created_by="primer3"
                     /annotation_group="150841482170362d4f5e03-16e6-41ac-9d28-7
                     b1025abf332"
                     /%GC="25.9"
                     /Tm="53.2"
                     /Hairpin_Tm="None"
                     /Self_Dimer_Tm="7.7"
                     /Pair_Dimer_Tm="None"
                     /Sequence="CCTTAGTTAATAGAATCGAATTAAAAG"
                     /label="GFP8R"
                     /note="Geneious type: primer_bind_reverse"
     misc_feature    complement(3741..3760)
                     /Mismatches=0
                     /created_by="primer3"
                     /annotation_group="150951760943869435fffd-1ff7-4cc7-8f9a-4
                     2d868afed6a"
                     /%GC="40.0"
                     /Tm="53.1"
                     /Hairpin_Tm="None"
                     /Self_Dimer_Tm="None"
                     /Pair_Dimer_Tm="None"
                     /Sequence="AGATGACGGTAACTACAAGA"
                     /label="GFP7R"
                     /note="Geneious type: primer_bind_reverse"
     misc_feature    complement(3792..3810)
                     /Mismatches=0
                     /created_by="primer3"
                     /annotation_group="15114312560911019b8b15-f051-4723-a7a7-2
                     b758fb77b13"
                     /%GC="52.6"
                     /Tm="57.7"
                     /Hairpin_Tm="None"
                     /Self_Dimer_Tm="None"
                     /Pair_Dimer_Tm="None"
                     /Sequence="AAGTCTGCCATGCCAGAAG"
                     /label="GFP6R"
                     /note="Geneious type: primer_bind_reverse"
     misc_feature    complement(3840..3860)
                     /Mismatches=0
                     /created_by="primer3"
                     /annotation_group="1512755079804955a24cc8-0e4e-411f-9be3-e
                     b8f5df3bb9e"
                     /%GC="38.1"
                     /Tm="54.9"
                     /Hairpin_Tm="32.6"
                     /Self_Dimer_Tm="None"
                     /Pair_Dimer_Tm="None"
                     /Sequence="TTCAATGTTTTGCGAGATACC"
                     /label="GFP5R"
                     /note="Geneious type: primer_bind_reverse"
     misc_feature    complement(3892..3910)
                     /Mismatches=0
                     /created_by="primer3"
                     /annotation_group="15138694466490a41e15a4-913e-41b7-a8ce-d
                     600f4b0a1d6"
                     /%GC="42.1"
                     /Tm="53.2"
                     /Hairpin_Tm="None"
                     /Self_Dimer_Tm="5.0"
                     /Pair_Dimer_Tm="None"
                     /Sequence="TAAATTGCCAGTTCCATGG"
                     /label="GFP4R"
                     /note="Geneious type: primer_bind_reverse"
     misc_feature    complement(3941..3960)
                     /Mismatches=0
                     /created_by="primer3"
                     /annotation_group="15148197703984e4d8dfcf-3778-47a8-8b51-6
                     a2a55871c5f"
                     /%GC="45.0"
                     /Tm="54.6"
                     /Hairpin_Tm="None"
                     /Self_Dimer_Tm="None"
                     /Pair_Dimer_Tm="None"
                     /Sequence="GGTGATGCTACTTACGGTAA"
                     /label="GFP3R"
                     /note="Geneious type: primer_bind_reverse"
     misc_feature    complement(3990..4010)
                     /Mismatches=0
                     /created_by="primer3"
                     /annotation_group="1523044064594631e67648-e9b3-45cd-a759-d
                     96905393f08"
                     /%GC="38.1"
                     /Tm="52.7"
                     /Hairpin_Tm="None"
                     /Self_Dimer_Tm="None"
                     /Pair_Dimer_Tm="None"
                     /Sequence="TAGATGGTGATGTTAATGGTC"
                     /label="GFP2R"
                     /note="Geneious type: primer_bind_reverse"
     misc_feature    complement(4037..4059)
                     /Mismatches=0
                     /created_by="primer3"
                     /annotation_group="152452710252645486bd92-1bf5-4c75-ad2e-e
                     b91a1d80d46"
                     /%GC="30.4"
                     /Tm="52.2"
                     /Hairpin_Tm="52.0"
                     /Self_Dimer_Tm="29.4"
                     /Pair_Dimer_Tm="None"
                     /Sequence="TCTAAAGGTGAAGAATTATTCAC"
                     /label="GFP1R"
                     /note="Geneious type: primer_bind_reverse"
     misc_feature    4060..>4064
                     /Original_Bases
                     /label
                     /note="Geneious type: Editing History Insertion"
     ligation        4061..4064
                     /label="Ligation"
     misc_feature    <4079..4083
                     /Original_Bases
                     /label
                     /note="Geneious type: Editing History Insertion"
     ligation        4079..4082
                     /label="Ligation"
     terminator      4083..4385
                     /Source="referenceToDocument:
                     urn:local:.:1346893798854.130"
                     /modified_by="User"
                     /label="CYC1t terminator"
     misc_feature    complement(4364..4383)
                     /created_by="primer3"
                     /%GC="45.0"
                     /Tm="49.85"
                     /Hairpin="6.0"
                     /Primer-Dimer="4.0"
                     /Monovalent_Salt_Concentration="50.0"
                     /Divalent_Salt_Concentration="0.0"
                     /DNTP_Concentration="0.0"
                     /Sequence="ACGATGAGAGTGTAAACTGC"
                     /Mismatches=0
                     /Pair_Hairpin="3.0"
                     /Pair_Primer-Dimer="0.0"
                     /Pair_Tm_Diff="3.87"
                     /Product_Size="302.0"
                     /annotation_group="PrimerPlugin
                     Group5e9c3d6f-ce6c-4414-bbdb-fd24df2569aa_urn:local:.:1339
                     649544705.8"
                     /label="CYC1GR"
                     /note="Geneious type: primer_bind_reverse"
     misc_feature    4385..>4389
                     /Original_Bases
                     /label
                     /note="Geneious type: Editing History Insertion"
     ligation        4386..4389
                     /label="Ligation"
     misc_feature    complement(4402..4421)
                     /gene="T3 promoter"
                     /label="T3 promoter misc"
     misc_feature    complement(4438..4456)
                     /Hairpin="4.0"
                     /Primer-Dimer="4.0"
                     /Monovalent_Salt_Concentration="50.0"
                     /Divalent_Salt_Concentration="0.0"
                     /DNTP_Concentration="0.0"
                     /Mismatches=0
                     /Pair_Hairpin="3.0"
                     /Pair_Primer-Dimer="1.0"
                     /Pair_Tm_Diff="1.39"
                     /Product_Size="227.0"
                     /Mismatches=0
                     /created_by="primer3"
                     /annotation_group="187788797612700ea393d95-9d77-480a-9ec2-
                     d898e4b80f5f"
                     /%GC="47.4"
                     /Tm="53.4"
                     /Hairpin_Tm="None"
                     /Self_Dimer_Tm="None"
                     /Pair_Dimer_Tm="None"
                     /Sequence="GGAAACAGCTATGACCATG"
                     /label="M13_reverse_primer"
                     /note="Geneious type: primer_bind_reverse"
     misc_feature    4829..5448
                     /gene="pBR322 ori"
                     /label="pBR322 ori misc"
     misc_feature    5603..6463
                     /gene="AmpR"
                     /label="AmpR misc"
     misc_feature    6505..6533
                     /gene="AmpR promoter"
                     /label="AmpR promoter misc"
     misc_feature    6595..7113
                     /gene="CEN6/ARS4"
                     /label="CEN6/ARS4 misc"
ORIGIN      
        1 tcgcgcgttt cggtgatgac ggtgaaaacc tctgacacat gcagctcccg gagacggtca
       61 cagcttgtct gtaagcggat gccgggagca gacaagcccg tcagggcgcg tcagcgcgtg
      121 ttggcgggtg tcggggctgg cttaactatg cggcatcaga gcagattgta ctgagagtgc
      181 accataaatt cccgttttaa gagcttggtg agcgctagga gtcactgcca ggtatcgttt
      241 gaacacggca ttagtcaggg aagtcataac acagtccttt cccgcaattt tctttttcta
      301 ttactcttgg cctcctctag tacactctat atttttttat gcctcggtaa tgattttcat
      361 tttttttttt cccctagcgg atgactcttt ttttttctta gcgattggca ttatcacata
      421 atgaattata cattatataa agtaatgtga tttcttcgaa gaatatacta aaaaatgagc
      481 aggcaagata aacgaaggca aagatgacag agcagaaagc cctagtaaag cgtattacaa
      541 atgaaaccaa gattcagatt gcgatctctt taaagggtgg tcccctagcg atagagcact
      601 cgatcttccc agaaaaagag gcagaagcag tagcagaaca ggccacacaa tcgcaagtga
      661 ttaacgtcca cacaggtata gggtttctgg accatatgat acatgctctg gccaagcatt
      721 ccggctggtc gctaatcgtt gagtgcattg gtgacttaca catagacgac catcacacca
      781 ctgaagactg cgggattgct ctcggtcaag cttttaaaga ggccctactg gcgcgtggag
      841 taaaaaggtt tggatcagga tttgcgcctt tggatgaggc actttccaga gcggtggtag
      901 atctttcgaa caggccgtac gcagttgtcg aacttggttt gcaaagggag aaagtaggag
      961 atctctcttg cgagatgatc ccgcattttc ttgaaagctt tgcagaggct agcagaatta
     1021 ccctccacgt tgattgtctg cgaggcaaga atgatcatca ccgtagtgag agtgcgttca
     1081 aggctcttgc ggttgccata agagaagcca cctcgcccaa tggtaccaac gatgttccct
     1141 ccaccaaagg tgttcttatg tagtgacacc gattatttaa agctgcagca tacgatatat
     1201 atacatgtgt atatatgtat acctatgaat gtcagtaagt atgtatacga acagtatgat
     1261 actgaagatg acaaggtaat gcatcattct atacgtgtca ttctgaacga ggcgcgcttt
     1321 ccttttttct ttttgctttt tctttttttt tctcttgaac tcgacggatc tatgcggtgt
     1381 gaaataccgc acagatgcgt aaggagaaaa taccgcatca ggaaattgta aacgttaata
     1441 ttttgttaaa attcgcgtta aatttttgtt aaatcagctc attttttaac caataggccg
     1501 aaatcggcaa aatcccttat aaatcaaaag aatagaccga gatagggttg agtgttgttc
     1561 cagtttggaa caagagtcca ctattaaaga acgtggactc caacgtcaaa ggnnnnnnnn
     1621 nnnnnnnnnn nnnnnnnnnn nnnnnnnnnn nnnnnnnnnn ntnnnnnnnn nnnnnnnnnn
     1681 nnnnnnnnnn nnnnnnnnnn nnnnnnnnnn nnnnnnnnnn nnnnnnnnnn nnnnnnnnnn
     1741 nnnnnnnnnn nnngnnnnnn nnnnnnnnnn nnnnnnnnnn nnnnnnnnnn nnnnnnnnnn
     1801 nnnnnnnnnn nnnnnnnnnn nnnnnnnnnn nnnnnnnnnn nnnnnnnnnn nnnnnnnnnn
     1861 nnnnnnnnnn nnnnnnnncg cgccattcgc cattcaggct gcgcaactgt tgggaagggc
     1921 gatcggtgcg ggcctcttcg ctattacgcc agctggcgaa agggggatgt gctgcaaggc
     1981 gattaagttg ggtaacgcca gggttttccc agtcacgacg ttgtaaaacg acggccagtg
     2041 agcgcgcgta atacgactca ctatagggcg aattgggtac cgggcccaca tactaagaca
     2101 tttaccgtat gggagttgtt gtcctagcgt agttctcgct cccccagcaa agctcaaaaa
     2161 agtacgtcat ttagaatagt ttgtgagcaa attaccagtc ggtatgctac gttagaaagg
     2221 cccacagtat tcttctacca aaggcgtgcc tttgttgaac tcgatccatt atgagggctt
     2281 ccattattcc ccgcattttt attactctga acaggaataa aaagaaaaaa cccagtttag
     2341 gaaattatcc gggggcgaag aaatacgcgt agcgttaatc gaccccacgt ccagggtttt
     2401 tccatggagg tttctggaaa aactgacgag gaatgtgatt ataaatccct ttatgtgatg
     2461 tctaagactt ttaaggtacg cccgatgttt gcctattacc atcatagaga cgtttctttt
     2521 cgaggaatgc ttaaacgact ttgtttgaca aaaatgttgc ctaagggctc tatagtaaac
     2581 catttggaag aaagatttga cgactttttt tttttggatt tcgatcctat aatccttcct
     2641 cctgaaaaga aacatataaa tagatatgta ttattcttca aaacattctc ttgttcttgt
     2701 gctttttttt taccatatat cttacttttt tttttctctc agagaaacaa gcaaaacaaa
     2761 aagcttttct tttcactaac gtatatgatc gataagcttg atatcgaatt cctatattac
     2821 ttgggtattg cccataccaa aagaaattaa agatgaggca ctgctagatt taccgctatt
     2881 tatggtccca gttggcgagg ggaacattcc atggttaatg aagcttgtct tgggtgggcc
     2941 cccattgagg taatgcgccg ttgcgggatt ttggttttcc ttgttagact catttaggtt
     3001 tagcaaatca atataatcat tggttgcgtt attgctgtta ggacccgtga tttgttcgta
     3061 gatcctttgt ttgttatttg tattcaccag actattcaca ctaacggtgc taccacatat
     3121 actgtttgac tgctgctgac caaattggta catacttgga gtgattggtg atgattgttc
     3181 catattccgg ctgaaaacgc tgttatcaga gagtgagctc atgtttctca ttggagtgtg
     3241 gctttgagat gaggaagcgg gcgaaggaat ggatgtgcta tttgaatttt cgaaagagca
     3301 tgatggggtt gatatggtaa gctttctcga aatgttcaag ttggatgctt tgtacaattc
     3361 atccatacca tgggtaatac cagcagcagt aacaaattct aacaagacca tgtggtctct
     3421 cttttcgttt ggatctttgg ataaggcaga ttgagtggat aagtaatggt tgtctggtaa
     3481 caagactgga ccatcaccaa ttggagtatt ttgttgataa tggtcagcta attgaacaga
     3541 accatcttca atgttgtgtc taattttgaa gttaactttg ataccattct tttgtttgtc
     3601 agccatgatg taaacattgt gagagttata gttgtattcc aatttgtgac ctaaaatgtt
     3661 accatcttct ttaaaatcaa taccttttaa ttcgattcta ttaactaagg tatcaccttc
     3721 aaacttgact tcagctctgg tcttgtagtt accgtcatct ttgaaaaaaa tagttctttc
     3781 ttgaacataa ccttctggca tggcagactt gaaaaagtca tgttgtttca tatgatctgg
     3841 gtatctcgca aaacattgaa caccataacc gaaagtagtg actaaggttg gccatggaac
     3901 tggcaattta ccagtagtac aaataaattt taaggtcaat ttaccgtaag tagcatcacc
     3961 ttcaccttca ccggagacag aaaatttgtg accattaaca tcaccatcta attcaaccaa
     4021 aattgggaca acaccagtga ataattcttc acctttagac ccgggggatc cactagttct
     4081 agaaggcccc ttttcctttg tcgatatcat gtaattagtt atgtcacgct tacattcacg
     4141 ccctcctccc acatccgctc taaccgaaaa ggaaggagtt agacaacctg aagtctaggt
     4201 ccctatttat tttttttaat agttatgtta gtattaagaa cgttatttat atttcaaatt
     4261 tttctttttt ttctgtacaa acgcgtgtac gcatgtaaca ttatactgaa aaccttgctt
     4321 gagaaggttt tgggacgctc gaaggcttta atttgcaagc ttcgcagttt acactctcat
     4381 cgtcgagctc cagcttttgt tccctttagt gagggttaat tgcgcgcttg gcgtaatcat
     4441 ggtcatagct gtttcctgtg tgaaattgtt atccgctcac aattccacac aacataggag
     4501 ccggaagcat aaagtgtaaa gcctggggtg cctaatgagt gaggtaactc acattaattg
     4561 cgttgcgctc actgcccgct ttccagtcgg gaaacctgtc gtgccagctg cattaatgaa
     4621 tcggccaacg cgcggggaga ggcggtttgc gtattgggcg ctcttccgct tcctcgctca
     4681 ctgactcgct gcgctcggtc gttcggctgc ggcgagcggt atcagctcac tcaaaggcgg
     4741 taatacggtt atccacagaa tcaggggata acgcaggaaa gaacatgtga gcaaaaggcc
     4801 agcaaaaggc caggaaccgt aaaaaggccg cgttgctggc gtttttccat aggctccgcc
     4861 cccctgacga gcatcacaaa aatcgacgct caagtcagag gtggcgaaac ccgacaggac
     4921 tataaagata ccaggcgttt ccccctggaa gctccctcgt gcgctctcct gttccgaccc
     4981 tgccgcttac cggatacctg tccgcctttc tcccttcggg aagcgtggcg ctttctcata
     5041 gctcacgctg taggtatctc agttcggtgt aggtcgttcg ctccaagctg ggctgtgtgc
     5101 acgaaccccc cgttcagccc gaccgctgcg ccttatccgg taactatcgt cttgagtcca
     5161 acccggtaag acacgactta tcgccactgg cagcagccac tggtaacagg attagcagag
     5221 cgaggtatgt aggcggtgct acagagttct tgaagtggtg gcctaactac ggctacacta
     5281 gaaggacagt atttggtatc tgcgctctgc tgaagccagt taccttcgga aaaagagttg
     5341 gtagctcttg atccggcaaa caaaccaccg ctggtagcgg tggttttttt gtttgcaagc
     5401 agcagattac gcgcagaaaa aaaggatctc aagaagatcc tttgatcttt tctacggggt
     5461 ctgacgctca gtggaacgaa aactcacgtt aagggatttt ggtcatgaga ttatcaaaaa
     5521 ggatcttcac ctagatcctt ttaaattaaa aatgaagttt taaatcaatc taaagtatat
     5581 atgagtaaac ttggtctgac agttaccaat gcttaatcag tgaggcacct atctcagcga
     5641 tctgtctatt tcgttcatcc atagttgcct gactccccgt cgtgtagata actacgatac
     5701 gggagggctt accatctggc cccagtgctg caatgatacc gcgagaccca cgctcaccgg
     5761 ctccagattt atcagcaata aaccagccag ccggaagggc cgagcgcaga agtggtcctg
     5821 caactttatc cgcctccatc cagtctatta attgttgccg ggaagctaga gtaagtagtt
     5881 cgccagttaa tagtttgcgc aacgttgttg ccattgctac aggcatcgtg gtgtcacgct
     5941 cgtcgtttgg tatggcttca ttcagctccg gttcccaacg atcaaggcga gttacatgat
     6001 cccccatgtt gtgcaaaaaa gcggttagct ccttcggtcc tccgatcgtt gtcagaagta
     6061 agttggccgc agtgttatca ctcatggtta tggcagcact gcataattct cttactgtca
     6121 tgccatccgt aagatgcttt tctgtgactg gtgagtactc aaccaagtca ttctgagaat
     6181 agtgtatgcg gcgaccgagt tgctcttgcc cggcgtcaat acgggataat accgcgccac
     6241 atagcagaac tttaaaagtg ctcatcattg gaaaacgttc ttcggggcga aaactctcaa
     6301 ggatcttacc gctgttgaga tccagttcga tgtaacccac tcgtgcaccc aactgatctt
     6361 cagcatcttt tactttcacc agcgtttctg ggtgagcaaa aacaggaagg caaaatgccg
     6421 caaaaaaggg aataagggcg acacggaaat gttgaatact catactcttc ctttttcaat
     6481 attattgaag catttatcag ggttattgtc tcatgagcgg atacatattt gaatgtattt
     6541 agaaaaataa acaaataggg gttccgcgca catttccccg aaaagtgcca cctgggtcct
     6601 tttcatcacg tgctataaaa ataattataa tttaaatttt ttaatataaa tatataaatt
     6661 aaaaatagaa agtaaaaaaa gaaattaaag aaaaaatagt ttttgttttc cgaagatgta
     6721 aaagactcta gggggatcgc caacaaatac taccttttat cttgctcttc ctgctctcag
     6781 gtattaatgc cgaattgttt catcttgtct gtgtagaaga ccacacacga aaatcctgtg
     6841 attttacatt ttacttatcg ttaatcgaat gtatatctat ttaatctgct tttcttgtct
     6901 aataaatata tatgtaaagt acgctttttg ttgaaatttt ttaaaccttt gtttattttt
     6961 ttttcttcat tccgtaactc ttctaccttc tttatttact ttctaaaatc caaatacaaa
     7021 acataaaaat aaataaacac agagtaaatt cccaaattat tccatcatta aaagatacga
     7081 ggcgcgtgta agttacaggc aagcgatccg tcctaagaaa ccattattat catgacatta
     7141 acctataaaa ataggcgtat cacgaggccc tttcgtc
//
LOCUS       pSUC2-CYC1t-413         5935 bp    DNA     circular UNA 12-JAN-2015
DEFINITION  Digestion of pSUC2 - Fragment 2 inserted into CYC1t inserted into
            pRS-413 (modified).
ACCESSION   urn.local...9h-46ioip6
VERSION     urn.local...9h-46ioip6
KEYWORDS    .
SOURCE      
  ORGANISM  
            .
FEATURES             Location/Qualifiers
     CDS             504..1160
                     /gene="HIS3"
                     /label="HIS3 CDS"
     misc_feature    1555..1861
                     /gene="fi ori"
                     /label="fi ori misc"
     primer_bind     2023..2039
                     /Hairpin="4.0"
                     /Primer-Dimer="4.0"
                     /Monovalent_Salt_Concentration="50.0"
                     /Divalent_Salt_Concentration="0.0"
                     /DNTP_Concentration="0.0"
                     /Mismatches=0
                     /created_by="primer3"
                     /annotation_group="187788797612700ea393d95-9d77-480a-9ec2-
                     d898e4b80f5f"
                     /%GC="52.9"
                     /Tm="54.7"
                     /Hairpin_Tm="None"
                     /Self_Dimer_Tm="None"
                     /Pair_Dimer_Tm="None"
                     /Sequence="GTAAAACGACGGCCAGT"
                     /label="M13_forward20_primer"
     misc_feature    2049..2067
                     /gene="T7 promoter"
                     /label="T7 promoter misc"
     misc_feature    order(<3144..3159,<2790..>2840,2068..>2086)
                     /gene="MCS"
                     /label="MCS misc"
     misc_feature    <2083..2087
                     /Original_Bases
                     /label
                     /note="Geneious type: Editing History Insertion"
     ligation        2083..2086
                     /label="Ligation"
     misc_feature    <2083..>2087
                     /gene="MCS"
                     /label="MCS misc"
     promoter        2087..2789
                     /Source="referenceToDocument: urn:local:.:57-3k520fp"
                     /modified_by="User"
                     /label="SUC2 promoter"
     misc_feature    2788..>2791
                     /Original_Bases
                     /label
                     /note="Geneious type: Editing History Insertion"
     misc_feature    <2788..>2791
                     /gene="MCS"
                     /label="MCS misc"
     ligation        2790..2791
                     /label="Ligation"
     misc_feature    <2837..2841
                     /Original_Bases
                     /label
                     /note="Geneious type: Editing History Insertion"
     ligation        2837..2840
                     /label="Ligation"
     terminator      2841..3143
                     /Source="referenceToDocument:
                     urn:local:.:1346893798854.130"
                     /modified_by="User"
                     /label="CYC1t terminator"
     misc_feature    complement(3122..3141)
                     /created_by="primer3"
                     /%GC="45.0"
                     /Tm="49.85"
                     /Hairpin="6.0"
                     /Primer-Dimer="4.0"
                     /Monovalent_Salt_Concentration="50.0"
                     /Divalent_Salt_Concentration="0.0"
                     /DNTP_Concentration="0.0"
                     /Sequence="ACGATGAGAGTGTAAACTGC"
                     /Mismatches=0
                     /Pair_Hairpin="3.0"
                     /Pair_Primer-Dimer="0.0"
                     /Pair_Tm_Diff="3.87"
                     /Product_Size="302.0"
                     /annotation_group="PrimerPlugin
                     Group5e9c3d6f-ce6c-4414-bbdb-fd24df2569aa_urn:local:.:1339
                     649544705.8"
                     /label="CYC1GR"
                     /note="Geneious type: primer_bind_reverse"
     misc_feature    3143..>3147
                     /Original_Bases
                     /label
                     /note="Geneious type: Editing History Insertion"
     ligation        3144..3147
                     /label="Ligation"
     misc_feature    complement(3160..3179)
                     /gene="T3 promoter"
                     /label="T3 promoter misc"
     misc_feature    complement(3196..3214)
                     /Hairpin="4.0"
                     /Primer-Dimer="4.0"
                     /Monovalent_Salt_Concentration="50.0"
                     /Divalent_Salt_Concentration="0.0"
                     /DNTP_Concentration="0.0"
                     /Mismatches=0
                     /Pair_Hairpin="3.0"
                     /Pair_Primer-Dimer="1.0"
                     /Pair_Tm_Diff="1.39"
                     /Product_Size="227.0"
                     /Mismatches=0
                     /created_by="primer3"
                     /annotation_group="187788797612700ea393d95-9d77-480a-9ec2-
                     d898e4b80f5f"
                     /%GC="47.4"
                     /Tm="53.4"
                     /Hairpin_Tm="None"
                     /Self_Dimer_Tm="None"
                     /Pair_Dimer_Tm="None"
                     /Sequence="GGAAACAGCTATGACCATG"
                     /label="M13_reverse_primer"
                     /note="Geneious type: primer_bind_reverse"
     misc_feature    3587..4206
                     /gene="pBR322 ori"
                     /label="pBR322 ori misc"
     misc_feature    4361..5221
                     /gene="AmpR"
                     /label="AmpR misc"
     misc_feature    5263..5291
                     /gene="AmpR promoter"
                     /label="AmpR promoter misc"
     misc_feature    5353..5871
                     /gene="CEN6/ARS4"
                     /label="CEN6/ARS4 misc"
ORIGIN      
        1 tcgcgcgttt cggtgatgac ggtgaaaacc tctgacacat gcagctcccg gagacggtca
       61 cagcttgtct gtaagcggat gccgggagca gacaagcccg tcagggcgcg tcagcgcgtg
      121 ttggcgggtg tcggggctgg cttaactatg cggcatcaga gcagattgta ctgagagtgc
      181 accataaatt cccgttttaa gagcttggtg agcgctagga gtcactgcca ggtatcgttt
      241 gaacacggca ttagtcaggg aagtcataac acagtccttt cccgcaattt tctttttcta
      301 ttactcttgg cctcctctag tacactctat atttttttat gcctcggtaa tgattttcat
      361 tttttttttt cccctagcgg atgactcttt ttttttctta gcgattggca ttatcacata
      421 atgaattata cattatataa agtaatgtga tttcttcgaa gaatatacta aaaaatgagc
      481 aggcaagata aacgaaggca aagatgacag agcagaaagc cctagtaaag cgtattacaa
      541 atgaaaccaa gattcagatt gcgatctctt taaagggtgg tcccctagcg atagagcact
      601 cgatcttccc agaaaaagag gcagaagcag tagcagaaca ggccacacaa tcgcaagtga
      661 ttaacgtcca cacaggtata gggtttctgg accatatgat acatgctctg gccaagcatt
      721 ccggctggtc gctaatcgtt gagtgcattg gtgacttaca catagacgac catcacacca
      781 ctgaagactg cgggattgct ctcggtcaag cttttaaaga ggccctactg gcgcgtggag
      841 taaaaaggtt tggatcagga tttgcgcctt tggatgaggc actttccaga gcggtggtag
      901 atctttcgaa caggccgtac gcagttgtcg aacttggttt gcaaagggag aaagtaggag
      961 atctctcttg cgagatgatc ccgcattttc ttgaaagctt tgcagaggct agcagaatta
     1021 ccctccacgt tgattgtctg cgaggcaaga atgatcatca ccgtagtgag agtgcgttca
     1081 aggctcttgc ggttgccata agagaagcca cctcgcccaa tggtaccaac gatgttccct
     1141 ccaccaaagg tgttcttatg tagtgacacc gattatttaa agctgcagca tacgatatat
     1201 atacatgtgt atatatgtat acctatgaat gtcagtaagt atgtatacga acagtatgat
     1261 actgaagatg acaaggtaat gcatcattct atacgtgtca ttctgaacga ggcgcgcttt
     1321 ccttttttct ttttgctttt tctttttttt tctcttgaac tcgacggatc tatgcggtgt
     1381 gaaataccgc acagatgcgt aaggagaaaa taccgcatca ggaaattgta aacgttaata
     1441 ttttgttaaa attcgcgtta aatttttgtt aaatcagctc attttttaac caataggccg
     1501 aaatcggcaa aatcccttat aaatcaaaag aatagaccga gatagggttg agtgttgttc
     1561 cagtttggaa caagagtcca ctattaaaga acgtggactc caacgtcaaa ggnnnnnnnn
     1621 nnnnnnnnnn nnnnnnnnnn nnnnnnnnnn nnnnnnnnnn ntnnnnnnnn nnnnnnnnnn
     1681 nnnnnnnnnn nnnnnnnnnn nnnnnnnnnn nnnnnnnnnn nnnnnnnnnn nnnnnnnnnn
     1741 nnnnnnnnnn nnngnnnnnn nnnnnnnnnn nnnnnnnnnn nnnnnnnnnn nnnnnnnnnn
     1801 nnnnnnnnnn nnnnnnnnnn nnnnnnnnnn nnnnnnnnnn nnnnnnnnnn nnnnnnnnnn
     1861 nnnnnnnnnn nnnnnnnncg cgccattcgc cattcaggct gcgcaactgt tgggaagggc
     1921 gatcggtgcg ggcctcttcg ctattacgcc agctggcgaa agggggatgt gctgcaaggc
     1981 gattaagttg ggtaacgcca gggttttccc agtcacgacg ttgtaaaacg acggccagtg
     2041 agcgcgcgta atacgactca ctatagggcg aattgggtac cgggcccaca tactaagaca
     2101 tttaccgtat gggagttgtt gtcctagcgt agttctcgct cccccagcaa agctcaaaaa
     2161 agtacgtcat ttagaatagt ttgtgagcaa attaccagtc ggtatgctac gttagaaagg
     2221 cccacagtat tcttctacca aaggcgtgcc tttgttgaac tcgatccatt atgagggctt
     2281 ccattattcc ccgcattttt attactctga acaggaataa aaagaaaaaa cccagtttag
     2341 gaaattatcc gggggcgaag aaatacgcgt agcgttaatc gaccccacgt ccagggtttt
     2401 tccatggagg tttctggaaa aactgacgag gaatgtgatt ataaatccct ttatgtgatg
     2461 tctaagactt ttaaggtacg cccgatgttt gcctattacc atcatagaga cgtttctttt
     2521 cgaggaatgc ttaaacgact ttgtttgaca aaaatgttgc ctaagggctc tatagtaaac
     2581 catttggaag aaagatttga cgactttttt tttttggatt tcgatcctat aatccttcct
     2641 cctgaaaaga aacatataaa tagatatgta ttattcttca aaacattctc ttgttcttgt
     2701 gctttttttt taccatatat cttacttttt tttttctctc agagaaacaa gcaaaacaaa
     2761 aagcttttct tttcactaac gtatatgatc gataagcttg atatcgaatt cctgcagccc
     2821 gggggatcca ctagttctag aaggcccctt ttcctttgtc gatatcatgt aattagttat
     2881 gtcacgctta cattcacgcc ctcctcccac atccgctcta accgaaaagg aaggagttag
     2941 acaacctgaa gtctaggtcc ctatttattt tttttaatag ttatgttagt attaagaacg
     3001 ttatttatat ttcaaatttt tctttttttt ctgtacaaac gcgtgtacgc atgtaacatt
     3061 atactgaaaa ccttgcttga gaaggttttg ggacgctcga aggctttaat ttgcaagctt
     3121 cgcagtttac actctcatcg tcgagctcca gcttttgttc cctttagtga gggttaattg
     3181 cgcgcttggc gtaatcatgg tcatagctgt ttcctgtgtg aaattgttat ccgctcacaa
     3241 ttccacacaa cataggagcc ggaagcataa agtgtaaagc ctggggtgcc taatgagtga
     3301 ggtaactcac attaattgcg ttgcgctcac tgcccgcttt ccagtcggga aacctgtcgt
     3361 gccagctgca ttaatgaatc ggccaacgcg cggggagagg cggtttgcgt attgggcgct
     3421 cttccgcttc ctcgctcact gactcgctgc gctcggtcgt tcggctgcgg cgagcggtat
     3481 cagctcactc aaaggcggta atacggttat ccacagaatc aggggataac gcaggaaaga
     3541 acatgtgagc aaaaggccag caaaaggcca ggaaccgtaa aaaggccgcg ttgctggcgt
     3601 ttttccatag gctccgcccc cctgacgagc atcacaaaaa tcgacgctca agtcagaggt
     3661 ggcgaaaccc gacaggacta taaagatacc aggcgtttcc ccctggaagc tccctcgtgc
     3721 gctctcctgt tccgaccctg ccgcttaccg gatacctgtc cgcctttctc ccttcgggaa
     3781 gcgtggcgct ttctcatagc tcacgctgta ggtatctcag ttcggtgtag gtcgttcgct
     3841 ccaagctggg ctgtgtgcac gaaccccccg ttcagcccga ccgctgcgcc ttatccggta
     3901 actatcgtct tgagtccaac ccggtaagac acgacttatc gccactggca gcagccactg
     3961 gtaacaggat tagcagagcg aggtatgtag gcggtgctac agagttcttg aagtggtggc
     4021 ctaactacgg ctacactaga aggacagtat ttggtatctg cgctctgctg aagccagtta
     4081 ccttcggaaa aagagttggt agctcttgat ccggcaaaca aaccaccgct ggtagcggtg
     4141 gtttttttgt ttgcaagcag cagattacgc gcagaaaaaa aggatctcaa gaagatcctt
     4201 tgatcttttc tacggggtct gacgctcagt ggaacgaaaa ctcacgttaa gggattttgg
     4261 tcatgagatt atcaaaaagg atcttcacct agatcctttt aaattaaaaa tgaagtttta
     4321 aatcaatcta aagtatatat gagtaaactt ggtctgacag ttaccaatgc ttaatcagtg
     4381 aggcacctat ctcagcgatc tgtctatttc gttcatccat agttgcctga ctccccgtcg
     4441 tgtagataac tacgatacgg gagggcttac catctggccc cagtgctgca atgataccgc
     4501 gagacccacg ctcaccggct ccagatttat cagcaataaa ccagccagcc ggaagggccg
     4561 agcgcagaag tggtcctgca actttatccg cctccatcca gtctattaat tgttgccggg
     4621 aagctagagt aagtagttcg ccagttaata gtttgcgcaa cgttgttgcc attgctacag
     4681 gcatcgtggt gtcacgctcg tcgtttggta tggcttcatt cagctccggt tcccaacgat
     4741 caaggcgagt tacatgatcc cccatgttgt gcaaaaaagc ggttagctcc ttcggtcctc
     4801 cgatcgttgt cagaagtaag ttggccgcag tgttatcact catggttatg gcagcactgc
     4861 ataattctct tactgtcatg ccatccgtaa gatgcttttc tgtgactggt gagtactcaa
     4921 ccaagtcatt ctgagaatag tgtatgcggc gaccgagttg ctcttgcccg gcgtcaatac
     4981 gggataatac cgcgccacat agcagaactt taaaagtgct catcattgga aaacgttctt
     5041 cggggcgaaa actctcaagg atcttaccgc tgttgagatc cagttcgatg taacccactc
     5101 gtgcacccaa ctgatcttca gcatctttta ctttcaccag cgtttctggg tgagcaaaaa
     5161 caggaaggca aaatgccgca aaaaagggaa taagggcgac acggaaatgt tgaatactca
     5221 tactcttcct ttttcaatat tattgaagca tttatcaggg ttattgtctc atgagcggat
     5281 acatatttga atgtatttag aaaaataaac aaataggggt tccgcgcaca tttccccgaa
     5341 aagtgccacc tgggtccttt tcatcacgtg ctataaaaat aattataatt taaatttttt
     5401 aatataaata tataaattaa aaatagaaag taaaaaaaga aattaaagaa aaaatagttt
     5461 ttgttttccg aagatgtaaa agactctagg gggatcgcca acaaatacta ccttttatct
     5521 tgctcttcct gctctcaggt attaatgccg aattgtttca tcttgtctgt gtagaagacc
     5581 acacacgaaa atcctgtgat tttacatttt acttatcgtt aatcgaatgt atatctattt
     5641 aatctgcttt tcttgtctaa taaatatata tgtaaagtac gctttttgtt gaaatttttt
     5701 aaacctttgt ttattttttt ttcttcattc cgtaactctt ctaccttctt tatttacttt
     5761 ctaaaatcca aatacaaaac ataaaaataa ataaacacag agtaaattcc caaattattc
     5821 catcattaaa agatacgagg cgcgtgtaag ttacaggcaa gcgatccgtc ctaagaaacc
     5881 attattatca tgacattaac ctataaaaat aggcgtatca cgaggccctt tcgtc
//
LOCUS       pMAL12-yEGFP3-CL        6545 bp    DNA     circular UNA 12-JAN-2015
DEFINITION  Digestion of MAL12 promoter - Fragment 2 inserted into
            yEGFP3-CLN2PEST- pRS406.
ACCESSION   urn.local...8i-46io5tb
VERSION     urn.local...8i-46io5tb
KEYWORDS    .
SOURCE      
  ORGANISM  
            .
FEATURES             Location/Qualifiers
     source          1..>2023
                     /organism="pRS406"
                     /mol_type="other DNA"
                     /label="source pRS406"
     misc_feature    complement(29..51)
                     /label="pGEX_3_primer"
     promoter        202..415
                     /label="URA3_promoter"
     gene            417..1217
                     /gene="URA3"
                     /label="URA3"
     CDS             417..1220
                     /gene="URA3"
                     /note="ORF frame 3"
                     /translation="MSKATYKERAATHPSPVAAKLFNIMHEKQTNLCASLDVRTTKEL
                     LELVEALGPKICLLKTHVDILTDFSMEGTVKPLKALSAKYNFLLFEDRKFADIGNTVK
                     LQYSAGVYRIAEWADITNAHGVVGPGIVSGLKQAAEEVTKEPRGLLMLAELSCKGSLS
                     TGEYTKGTVDIAKSDKDFVIGFIAQRDMGGRDEGYDWLIMTPGVGLDDKGDALGQQYR
                     TVDDVVSTGSDIIIVGRGLFAKGRDAKVEGERYRKAGWEAYLRRCGQQN*"
                     /label="URA3"
     rep_origin      complement(1483..1789)
                     /label="f1_origin"
     misc_feature    complement(1822..1965)
                     /label="lacZ_a"
     misc_feature    1936..1958
                     /label="M13_pUC_fwd_primer"
     misc_feature    1951..1967
                     /label="M13_forward20_primer"
     promoter        1977..1995
                     /label="T7_promoter"
     misc_feature    <2020..2024
                     /Original_Bases
                     /label
                     /note="Geneious type: Editing History Insertion"
     ligation        2020..2023
                     /label="Ligation"
     misc_feature    2024..2755
                     /Source="referenceToDocument: urn:local:.:7k-46insvz"
                     /label="Digestion of MAL12 promoter - Fragment 2"
                     /note="Geneious type: Inserted sequence"
     primer_bind     2025..2043
                     /Sequence="ACCAACCCGAAAATTCTTC"
                     /Hairpin_Tm="None"
                     /Tm="58.1"
                     /Self_Dimer_Tm="None"
                     /%GC="42.1"
                     /created_by="primer3"
                     /label="F"
     misc_feature    2755..>2759
                     /Original_Bases
                     /label
                     /note="Geneious type: Editing History Insertion"
     ligation        2756..2759
                     /label="Ligation"
     misc_feature    <2756..2760
                     /Original_Bases
                     /label
                     /note="Geneious type: Editing History Insertion"
     misc_feature    2760..4231
                     /label="pFA6a-yEGFP3-CLN2PEST-natMX6 (modified) extraction
                     5"
                     /note="Geneious type: Inserted sequence"
     primer_bind     2761..2784
                     /created_by="primer3"
                     /%GC="25.0"
                     /Tm="46.47"
                     /Hairpin="5.0"
                     /Primer-Dimer="2.0"
                     /Monovalent_Salt_Concentration="50.0"
                     /Divalent_Salt_Concentration="0.0"
                     /DNTP_Concentration="0.0"
                     /Product_Size="1469.0"
                     /Pair_Hairpin="4.0"
                     /Pair_Primer-Dimer="0.0"
                     /Pair_Tm_Diff="6.53"
                     /Sequence="ATTAAATGTCTAAAGGTGAAGAAT"
                     /annotation_group="PrimerPlugin
                     Group5_urn:local:.:1314758220459.12"
                     /label="5th forward primer"
     primer_bind     2761..2786
                     /created_by="primer3"
                     /%GC="23.08"
                     /Tm="47.3"
                     /Hairpin="5.0"
                     /Primer-Dimer="2.0"
                     /Monovalent_Salt_Concentration="50.0"
                     /Divalent_Salt_Concentration="0.0"
                     /DNTP_Concentration="0.0"
                     /Product_Size="1470.0"
                     /Pair_Hairpin="4.0"
                     /Pair_Primer-Dimer="0.0"
                     /Pair_Tm_Diff="6.85"
                     /Sequence="ATTAAATGTCTAAAGGTGAAGAATTA"
                     /annotation_group="PrimerPlugin
                     Group9_urn:local:.:1314758220459.12"
                     /label="1st forward primer"
     primer_bind     2761..2783
                     /created_by="primer3"
                     /%GC="26.09"
                     /Tm="45.86"
                     /Hairpin="5.0"
                     /Primer-Dimer="0.0"
                     /Monovalent_Salt_Concentration="50.0"
                     /Divalent_Salt_Concentration="0.0"
                     /DNTP_Concentration="0.0"
                     /Product_Size="1470.0"
                     /Pair_Hairpin="4.0"
                     /Pair_Primer-Dimer="1.0"
                     /Pair_Tm_Diff="6.84"
                     /Sequence="ATTAAATGTCTAAAGGTGAAGAA"
                     /annotation_group="PrimerPlugin
                     Group8_urn:local:.:1314758220459.12"
                     /label="2nd forward primer"
     primer_bind     2762..2784
                     /created_by="primer3"
                     /%GC="26.09"
                     /Tm="45.86"
                     /Hairpin="4.0"
                     /Primer-Dimer="2.0"
                     /Monovalent_Salt_Concentration="50.0"
                     /Divalent_Salt_Concentration="0.0"
                     /DNTP_Concentration="0.0"
                     /Product_Size="1469.0"
                     /Pair_Hairpin="4.0"
                     /Pair_Primer-Dimer="0.0"
                     /Pair_Tm_Diff="6.84"
                     /Sequence="TTAAATGTCTAAAGGTGAAGAAT"
                     /annotation_group="PrimerPlugin
                     Group7_urn:local:.:1314758220459.12"
                     /label="3rd forward primer"
     primer_bind     2764..2786
                     /created_by="primer3"
                     /%GC="26.09"
                     /Tm="45.86"
                     /Hairpin="4.0"
                     /Primer-Dimer="2.0"
                     /Monovalent_Salt_Concentration="50.0"
                     /Divalent_Salt_Concentration="0.0"
                     /DNTP_Concentration="0.0"
                     /Product_Size="1467.0"
                     /Pair_Hairpin="4.0"
                     /Pair_Primer-Dimer="1.0"
                     /Pair_Tm_Diff="6.84"
                     /Sequence="AAATGTCTAAAGGTGAAGAATTA"
                     /annotation_group="PrimerPlugin
                     Group6_urn:local:.:1314758220459.12"
                     /label="4th forward primer"
     ORF             2766..3482
                     /created_by="User"
                     /label="EGFP"
     CDS             2769..4016
                     /gene="yEGFP3-CLN2Pest"
                     /product="modified unstable green fluorescent protein"
                     /label="yEGFP3-CLN2Pest CDS"
     misc_feature    4024..4226
                     /gene="ADH1t"
                     /product="ADH1 terminator"
                     /label="ADH1t misc"
     misc_feature    complement(4211..4230)
                     /created_by="primer3"
                     /%GC="60.0"
                     /Tm="54.15"
                     /Hairpin="8.0"
                     /Primer-Dimer="0.0"
                     /Monovalent_Salt_Concentration="50.0"
                     /Divalent_Salt_Concentration="0.0"
                     /DNTP_Concentration="0.0"
                     /Product_Size="1470.0"
                     /Pair_Hairpin="4.0"
                     /Pair_Primer-Dimer="0.0"
                     /Pair_Tm_Diff="6.85"
                     /Sequence="GATCTGCCGGTAGAGGTGTG"
                     /annotation_group="PrimerPlugin
                     Group9_urn:local:.:1314758220459.12"
                     /label="1st reverse primer"
                     /note="Geneious type: primer_bind_reverse"
     misc_feature    complement(4211..4229)
                     /created_by="primer3"
                     /%GC="57.9"
                     /Tm="53.0"
                     /Hairpin="8.0"
                     /Primer-Dimer="0.0"
                     /Monovalent_Salt_Concentration="50.0"
                     /Divalent_Salt_Concentration="0.0"
                     /DNTP_Concentration="0.0"
                     /Product_Size="1469.0"
                     /Pair_Hairpin="4.0"
                     /Pair_Primer-Dimer="0.0"
                     /Pair_Tm_Diff="6.53"
                     /Sequence="ATCTGCCGGTAGAGGTGTG"
                     /annotation_group="PrimerPlugin
                     Group5_urn:local:.:1314758220459.12"
                     /label="5th reverse primer"
                     /note="Geneious type: primer_bind_reverse"
     misc_feature    complement(4212..4230)
                     /created_by="primer3"
                     /%GC="57.9"
                     /Tm="52.7"
                     /Hairpin="8.0"
                     /Primer-Dimer="0.0"
                     /Monovalent_Salt_Concentration="50.0"
                     /Divalent_Salt_Concentration="0.0"
                     /DNTP_Concentration="0.0"
                     /Product_Size="1469.0"
                     /Pair_Hairpin="4.0"
                     /Pair_Primer-Dimer="0.0"
                     /Pair_Tm_Diff="6.84"
                     /Sequence="GATCTGCCGGTAGAGGTGT"
                     /annotation_group="PrimerPlugin
                     Group7_urn:local:.:1314758220459.12"
                     /label="3rd reverse primer"
                     /note="Geneious type: primer_bind_reverse"
     misc_feature    complement(4212..4230)
                     /created_by="primer3"
                     /%GC="57.9"
                     /Tm="52.7"
                     /Hairpin="8.0"
                     /Primer-Dimer="0.0"
                     /Monovalent_Salt_Concentration="50.0"
                     /Divalent_Salt_Concentration="0.0"
                     /DNTP_Concentration="0.0"
                     /Product_Size="1467.0"
                     /Pair_Hairpin="4.0"
                     /Pair_Primer-Dimer="1.0"
                     /Pair_Tm_Diff="6.84"
                     /Sequence="GATCTGCCGGTAGAGGTGT"
                     /annotation_group="PrimerPlugin
                     Group6_urn:local:.:1314758220459.12"
                     /label="4th reverse primer"
                     /note="Geneious type: primer_bind_reverse"
     misc_feature    complement(4212..4230)
                     /created_by="primer3"
                     /%GC="57.9"
                     /Tm="52.7"
                     /Hairpin="8.0"
                     /Primer-Dimer="0.0"
                     /Monovalent_Salt_Concentration="50.0"
                     /Divalent_Salt_Concentration="0.0"
                     /DNTP_Concentration="0.0"
                     /Product_Size="1470.0"
                     /Pair_Hairpin="4.0"
                     /Pair_Primer-Dimer="1.0"
                     /Pair_Tm_Diff="6.84"
                     /Sequence="GATCTGCCGGTAGAGGTGT"
                     /annotation_group="PrimerPlugin
                     Group8_urn:local:.:1314758220459.12"
                     /label="2nd reverse primer"
                     /note="Geneious type: primer_bind_reverse"
     misc_feature    4231
                     /Original_Bases
                     /label
                     /note="Geneious type: Editing History Insertion"
     ligation        4232..4235
                     /label="Ligation"
     source          <4232..6545
                     /organism="pRS406"
                     /mol_type="other DNA"
                     /label="source pRS406"
     misc_feature    complement(4232..4248)
                     /label="pBluescriptSK_primer"
     promoter        complement(4284..4303)
                     /label="T3_promoter"
     misc_feature    complement(4320..4338)
                     /label="M13_reverse_primer"
     misc_feature    complement(4337..4359)
                     /label="M13_pUC_rev_primer"
     rep_origin      complement(4711..5330)
                     /label="pBR322_origin"
     gene            complement(5485..6345)
                     /gene="Ampicillin"
                     /label="Ampicillin"
     CDS             complement(5485..6345)
                     /gene="Ampicillin"
                     /note="ORF frame 3"
                     /translation="MSIQHFRVALIPFFAAFCLPVFAHPETLVKVKDAEDQLGARVGY
                     IELDLNSGKILESFRPEERFPMMSTFKVLLCGAVLSRIDAGQEQLGRRIHYSQNDLVE
                     YSPVTEKHLTDGMTVRELCSAAITMSDNTAANLLLTTIGGPKELTAFLHNMGDHVTRL
                     DRWEPELNEAIPNDERDTTMPVAMATTLRKLLTGELLTLASRQQLIDWMEADKVAGPL
                     LRSALPAGWFIADKSGAGERGSRGIIAALGPDGKPSRIVVIYTTGSQATMDERNRQIA
                     EIGASLIKHW*"
                     /label="Ampicillin"
     promoter        complement(6387..6415)
                     /label="AmpR_promoter"
ORIGIN      
        1 tcgcgcgttt cggtgatgac ggtgaaaacc tctgacacat gcagctcccg gagacggtca
       61 cagcttgtct gtaagcggat gccgggagca gacaagcccg tcagggcgcg tcagcgggtg
      121 ttggcgggtg tcggggctgg cttaactatg cggcatcaga gcagattgta ctgagagtgc
      181 accataccac agcttttcaa ttcaattcat catttttttt ttattctttt ttttgatttc
      241 ggtttctttg aaattttttt gattcggtaa tctccgaaca gaaggaagaa cgaaggaagg
      301 agcacagact tagattggta tatatacgca tatgtagtgt tgaagaaaca tgaaattgcc
      361 cagtattctt aacccaactg cacagaacaa aaacctgcag gaaacgaaga taaatcatgt
      421 cgaaagctac atataaggaa cgtgctgcta ctcatcctag tcctgttgct gccaagctat
      481 ttaatatcat gcacgaaaag caaacaaact tgtgtgcttc attggatgtt cgtaccacca
      541 aggaattact ggagttagtt gaagcattag gtcccaaaat ttgtttacta aaaacacatg
      601 tggatatctt gactgatttt tccatggagg gcacagttaa gccgctaaag gcattatccg
      661 ccaagtacaa ttttttactc ttcgaagaca gaaaatttgc tgacattggt aatacagtca
      721 aattgcagta ctctgcgggt gtatacagaa tagcagaatg ggcagacatt acgaatgcac
      781 acggtgtggt gggcccaggt attgttagcg gtttgaagca ggcggcagaa gaagtaacaa
      841 aggaacctag aggccttttg atgttagcag aattgtcatg caagggctcc ctatctactg
      901 gagaatatac taagggtact gttgacattg cgaagagcga caaagatttt gttatcggct
      961 ttattgctca aagagacatg ggtggaagag atgaaggtta cgattggttg attatgacac
     1021 ccggtgtggg tttagatgac aagggagacg cattgggtca acagtataga accgtggatg
     1081 atgtggtctc tacaggatct gacattatta ttgttggaag aggactattt gcaaagggaa
     1141 gggatgctaa ggtagagggt gaacgttaca gaaaagcagg ctgggaagca tatttgagaa
     1201 gatgcggcca gcaaaactaa aaaactgtat tataagtaaa tgcatgtata ctaaactcac
     1261 aaattagagc ttcaatttaa ttatatcagt tattacccta tgcggtgtga aataccgcac
     1321 agatgcgtaa ggagaaaata ccgcatcagg aaattgtaaa cgttaatatt ttgttaaaat
     1381 tcgcgttaaa tttttgttaa atcagctcat tttttaacca ataggccgaa atcggcaaaa
     1441 tcccttataa atcaaaagaa tagaccgaga tagggttgag tgttgttcca gtttggaaca
     1501 agagtccact attaaagaac gtggactcca acgtcaaagg nnnnnnnnnn nnnnnnnnnn
     1561 nnnnnnnnnn nnnnnnnnnn nnnnnnnnnt nnnnnnnnnn nnnnnnnnnn nnnnnnnnnn
     1621 nnnnnnnnnn nnnnnnnnnn nnnnnnnnnn nnnnnnnnnn nnnnnnnnnn nnnnnnnnnn
     1681 ngnnnnnnnn nnnnnnnnnn nnnnnnnnnn nnnnnnnnnn nnnnnnnnnn nnnnnnnnnn
     1741 nnnnnnnnnn nnnnnnnnnn nnnnnnnnnn nnnnnnnnnn nnnnnnnnnn nnnnnnnnnn
     1801 nnnnnncgcg ccattcgcca ttcaggctgc gcaactgttg ggaagggcga tcggtgcggg
     1861 cctcttcgct attacgccag ctggcgaaag ggggatgtgc tgcaaggcga ttaagttggg
     1921 taacgccagg gttttcccag tcacgacgtt gtaaaacgac ggccagtgag cgcgcgtaat
     1981 acgactcact atagggcgaa ttgggtaccg ggccccccct cgagaccaac ccgaaaattc
     2041 ttcaaacaat caataccaaa ccgctttata taaaaaatta agatgtcgac attccttatt
     2101 ttttactgag ttcgttaaag ttgggtacac tcttgattac tgtaattgtc tctgtatgtc
     2161 cctcaagccc ggtacgttgt cattttctag tacgcatcaa cggagtgtta catgatagat
     2221 agaccgagta gaatctatgg ctatggggta attaaaacct taaagctcct ttcgctgcca
     2281 tagtaatacg aatagacctt ggctatagta agttgcatct gtaccgtaga gattcttgca
     2341 actcgcttaa actctcgctt ttagataata tttctcctta ttgcgcgctt cgttgaaaat
     2401 ttcgctaaac acggggttta agttaaagtt tacaggattt atccggaaat tttcgcggac
     2461 cccacacaat taagaattgg ctcgaagagt gataacgcat acttttcttt tcttttttta
     2521 gttcctagcg tacctaacgt aggtaacatg atttggatcg tgggatgata caaacaacgt
     2581 aagatgaata gttccttcct caattcttct tgcagcatca ttttcttgag gcgctctggg
     2641 caaggtataa aaagttccat taatacgtct ctaaaaaatt aaatcatcca tctcttaagc
     2701 agtttttttg ataatctcaa atgtacatca gtcaagcgta actaaattac ataagaattc
     2761 attaaatgtc taaaggtgaa gaattattca ctggtgttgt cccaattttg gttgaattag
     2821 atggtgatgt taatggtcac aaattttctg tctccggtga aggtgaaggt gatgctactt
     2881 acggtaaatt gaccttaaaa tttatttgta ctactggtaa attgccagtt ccatggccaa
     2941 ccttagtcac tactttcggt tatggtgttc aatgttttgc gagataccca gatcatatga
     3001 aacaacatga ctttttcaag tctgccatgc cagaaggtta tgttcaagaa agaactattt
     3061 ttttcaaaga tgacggtaac tacaagacca gagctgaagt caagtttgaa ggtgatacct
     3121 tagttaatag aatcgaatta aaaggtattg attttaaaga agatggtaac attttaggtc
     3181 acaaattgga atacaactat aactctcaca atgtttacat catggctgac aaacaaaaga
     3241 atggtatcaa agttaacttc aaaattagac acaacattga agatggttct gttcaattag
     3301 ctgaccatta tcaacaaaat actccaattg gtgatggtcc agtcttgtta ccagacaacc
     3361 attacttatc cactcaatct gccttatcca aagatccaaa cgaaaagaga gaccacatgg
     3421 tcttgttaga atttgttact gctgctggta ttacccatgg tatggatgaa ttgtacaaag
     3481 catccaactt gaacatttcg agaaagctta ccatatcaac cccatcatgc tctttcgaaa
     3541 attcaaatag cacatccatt ccttcgcccg cttcctcatc tcaaagccac actccaatga
     3601 gaaacatgag ctcactctct gataacagcg ttttcagccg gaatatggaa caatcatcac
     3661 caatcactcc aagtatgtac caatttggtc agcagcagtc aaacagtata tgtggtagca
     3721 ccgttagtgt gaatagtctg gtgaatacaa ataacaaaca aaggatctac gaacaaatca
     3781 cgggtcctaa cagcaataac gcaaccaatg attatattga tttgctaaac ctaaatgagt
     3841 ctaacaagga aaaccaaaat cccgcaacgg cgcattacct caatgggggc ccacccaaga
     3901 caagcttcat taaccatgga atgttcccct cgccaactgg gaccataaat agcggtaaat
     3961 ctagcagtgc ctcatcttta atttcttttg gtatgggcaa tacccaagta atatagggcg
     4021 cgccacttct aaataagcga atttcttatg atttatgatt tttattatta aataagttat
     4081 aaaaaaaata agtgtataca aattttaaag tgactcttag gttttaaaac gaaaattctt
     4141 attcttgagt aactctttcc tgtaggtcag gttgctttct caggtatagt atgaggtcgc
     4201 tcttattgac cacacctcta ccggcagatc ggatccacta gttctagagc ggccgccacc
     4261 gcggtggagc tccagctttt gttcccttta gtgagggtta attgcgcgct tggcgtaatc
     4321 atggtcatag ctgtttcctg tgtgaaattg ttatccgctc acaattccac acaacatagg
     4381 agccggaagc ataaagtgta aagcctgggg tgcctaatga gtgaggtaac tcacattaat
     4441 tgcgttgcgc tcactgcccg ctttccagtc gggaaacctg tcgtgccagc tgcattaatg
     4501 aatcggccaa cgcgcgggga gaggcggttt gcgtattggg cgctcttccg cttcctcgct
     4561 cactgactcg ctgcgctcgg tcgttcggct gcggcgagcg gtatcagctc actcaaaggc
     4621 ggtaatacgg ttatccacag aatcagggga taacgcagga aagaacatgt gagcaaaagg
     4681 ccagcaaaag gccaggaacc gtaaaaaggc cgcgttgctg gcgtttttcc ataggctccg
     4741 cccccctgac gagcatcaca aaaatcgacg ctcaagtcag aggtggcgaa acccgacagg
     4801 actataaaga taccaggcgt ttccccctgg aagctccctc gtgcgctctc ctgttccgac
     4861 cctgccgctt accggatacc tgtccgcctt tctcccttcg ggaagcgtgg cgctttctca
     4921 tagctcacgc tgtaggtatc tcagttcggt gtaggtcgtt cgctccaagc tgggctgtgt
     4981 gcacgaaccc cccgttcagc ccgaccgctg cgccttatcc ggtaactatc gtcttgagtc
     5041 caacccggta agacacgact tatcgccact ggcagcagcc actggtaaca ggattagcag
     5101 agcgaggtat gtaggcggtg ctacagagtt cttgaagtgg tggcctaact acggctacac
     5161 tagaaggaca gtatttggta tctgcgctct gctgaagcca gttaccttcg gaaaaagagt
     5221 tggtagctct tgatccggca aacaaaccac cgctggtagc ggtggttttt ttgtttgcaa
     5281 gcagcagatt acgcgcagaa aaaaaggatc tcaagaagat cctttgatct tttctacggg
     5341 gtctgacgct cagtggaacg aaaactcacg ttaagggatt ttggtcatga gattatcaaa
     5401 aaggatcttc acctagatcc ttttaaatta aaaatgaagt tttaaatcaa tctaaagtat
     5461 atatgagtaa acttggtctg acagttacca atgcttaatc agtgaggcac ctatctcagc
     5521 gatctgtcta tttcgttcat ccatagttgc ctgactcccc gtcgtgtaga taactacgat
     5581 acgggagggc ttaccatctg gccccagtgc tgcaatgata ccgcgagacc cacgctcacc
     5641 ggctccagat ttatcagcaa taaaccagcc agccggaagg gccgagcgca gaagtggtcc
     5701 tgcaacttta tccgcctcca tccagtctat taattgttgc cgggaagcta gagtaagtag
     5761 ttcgccagtt aatagtttgc gcaacgttgt tgccattgct acaggcatcg tggtgtcacg
     5821 ctcgtcgttt ggtatggctt cattcagctc cggttcccaa cgatcaaggc gagttacatg
     5881 atcccccatg ttgtgcaaaa aagcggttag ctccttcggt cctccgatcg ttgtcagaag
     5941 taagttggcc gcagtgttat cactcatggt tatggcagca ctgcataatt ctcttactgt
     6001 catgccatcc gtaagatgct tttctgtgac tggtgagtac tcaaccaagt cattctgaga
     6061 atagtgtatg cggcgaccga gttgctcttg cccggcgtca atacgggata ataccgcgcc
     6121 acatagcaga actttaaaag tgctcatcat tggaaaacgt tcttcggggc gaaaactctc
     6181 aaggatctta ccgctgttga gatccagttc gatgtaaccc actcgtgcac ccaactgatc
     6241 ttcagcatct tttactttca ccagcgtttc tgggtgagca aaaacaggaa ggcaaaatgc
     6301 cgcaaaaaag ggaataaggg cgacacggaa atgttgaata ctcatactct tcctttttca
     6361 atattattga agcatttatc agggttattg tctcatgagc ggatacatat ttgaatgtat
     6421 ttagaaaaat aaacaaatag gggttccgcg cacatttccc cgaaaagtgc cacctgacgt
     6481 ctaagaaacc attattatca tgacattaac ctataaaaat aggcgtatca cgaggccctt
     6541 tcgtc
//
LOCUS       pGPH1-yEGFP3-CLN        6529 bp    DNA     circular UNA 12-JAN-2015
DEFINITION  Digestion of GPH1 promoter - Fragment 2 inserted into
            yEGFP3-CLN2PEST- pRS406.
ACCESSION   urn.local...8j-46io5tb
VERSION     urn.local...8j-46io5tb
KEYWORDS    .
SOURCE      
  ORGANISM  
            .
FEATURES             Location/Qualifiers
     source          1..>2037
                     /organism="pRS406"
                     /mol_type="other DNA"
                     /label="source pRS406"
     misc_feature    complement(29..51)
                     /label="pGEX_3_primer"
     promoter        202..415
                     /label="URA3_promoter"
     gene            417..1217
                     /gene="URA3"
                     /label="URA3"
     CDS             417..1220
                     /gene="URA3"
                     /note="ORF frame 3"
                     /translation="MSKATYKERAATHPSPVAAKLFNIMHEKQTNLCASLDVRTTKEL
                     LELVEALGPKICLLKTHVDILTDFSMEGTVKPLKALSAKYNFLLFEDRKFADIGNTVK
                     LQYSAGVYRIAEWADITNAHGVVGPGIVSGLKQAAEEVTKEPRGLLMLAELSCKGSLS
                     TGEYTKGTVDIAKSDKDFVIGFIAQRDMGGRDEGYDWLIMTPGVGLDDKGDALGQQYR
                     TVDDVVSTGSDIIIVGRGLFAKGRDAKVEGERYRKAGWEAYLRRCGQQN*"
                     /label="URA3"
     rep_origin      complement(1483..1789)
                     /label="f1_origin"
     misc_feature    complement(1822..1965)
                     /label="lacZ_a"
     misc_feature    1936..1958
                     /label="M13_pUC_fwd_primer"
     misc_feature    1951..1967
                     /label="M13_forward20_primer"
     promoter        1977..1995
                     /label="T7_promoter"
     misc_feature    2020..2036
                     /label="pBluescriptKS_primer"
     misc_feature    <2036..2039
                     /Original_Bases
                     /label
                     /note="Geneious type: Editing History Insertion"
     ligation        2036..2037
                     /label="Ligation"
     promoter        2038..2739
                     /created_by="User"
                     /label="GPH1 promoter"
     primer_bind     2040..2058
                     /Mismatches=0
                     /Extension="TATTATGATCGAT"
                     /created_by="primer3"
                     /annotation_group="674929319256500d7fdf65-e414-49b3-a25e-8
                     78614e2d48d"
                     /%GC="42.1"
                     /Tm="50.8"
                     /Hairpin_Tm="None"
                     /Self_Dimer_Tm="None"
                     /Pair_Dimer_Tm="None"
                     /Sequence="TAGTTATCCGACTAGCAAG"
                     /label="GPH1F2"
     misc_feature    complement(2717..2738)
                     /Mismatches=0
                     /Extension="TATTATGAATTC"
                     /created_by="primer3"
                     /annotation_group="674929319256500d7fdf65-e414-49b3-a25e-8
                     78614e2d48d"
                     /%GC="18.2"
                     /Tm="47.6"
                     /Hairpin_Tm="None"
                     /Self_Dimer_Tm="5.9"
                     /Pair_Dimer_Tm="None"
                     /Sequence="TGTTCAAAATTAAATTAAGTTG"
                     /label="GPH1R2"
                     /note="Geneious type: primer_bind_reverse"
     misc_feature    2739..>2743
                     /Original_Bases
                     /label
                     /note="Geneious type: Editing History Insertion"
     misc_feature    <2740..2744
                     /Original_Bases
                     /label
                     /note="Geneious type: Editing History Insertion"
     ligation        2740..2743
                     /label="Ligation"
     misc_feature    2744..4215
                     /label="pFA6a-yEGFP3-CLN2PEST-natMX6 (modified) extraction
                     5"
                     /note="Geneious type: Inserted sequence"
     primer_bind     2745..2770
                     /created_by="primer3"
                     /%GC="23.08"
                     /Tm="47.3"
                     /Hairpin="5.0"
                     /Primer-Dimer="2.0"
                     /Monovalent_Salt_Concentration="50.0"
                     /Divalent_Salt_Concentration="0.0"
                     /DNTP_Concentration="0.0"
                     /Product_Size="1470.0"
                     /Pair_Hairpin="4.0"
                     /Pair_Primer-Dimer="0.0"
                     /Pair_Tm_Diff="6.85"
                     /Sequence="ATTAAATGTCTAAAGGTGAAGAATTA"
                     /annotation_group="PrimerPlugin
                     Group9_urn:local:.:1314758220459.12"
                     /label="1st forward primer"
     primer_bind     2745..2768
                     /created_by="primer3"
                     /%GC="25.0"
                     /Tm="46.47"
                     /Hairpin="5.0"
                     /Primer-Dimer="2.0"
                     /Monovalent_Salt_Concentration="50.0"
                     /Divalent_Salt_Concentration="0.0"
                     /DNTP_Concentration="0.0"
                     /Product_Size="1469.0"
                     /Pair_Hairpin="4.0"
                     /Pair_Primer-Dimer="0.0"
                     /Pair_Tm_Diff="6.53"
                     /Sequence="ATTAAATGTCTAAAGGTGAAGAAT"
                     /annotation_group="PrimerPlugin
                     Group5_urn:local:.:1314758220459.12"
                     /label="5th forward primer"
     primer_bind     2745..2767
                     /created_by="primer3"
                     /%GC="26.09"
                     /Tm="45.86"
                     /Hairpin="5.0"
                     /Primer-Dimer="0.0"
                     /Monovalent_Salt_Concentration="50.0"
                     /Divalent_Salt_Concentration="0.0"
                     /DNTP_Concentration="0.0"
                     /Product_Size="1470.0"
                     /Pair_Hairpin="4.0"
                     /Pair_Primer-Dimer="1.0"
                     /Pair_Tm_Diff="6.84"
                     /Sequence="ATTAAATGTCTAAAGGTGAAGAA"
                     /annotation_group="PrimerPlugin
                     Group8_urn:local:.:1314758220459.12"
                     /label="2nd forward primer"
     primer_bind     2746..2768
                     /created_by="primer3"
                     /%GC="26.09"
                     /Tm="45.86"
                     /Hairpin="4.0"
                     /Primer-Dimer="2.0"
                     /Monovalent_Salt_Concentration="50.0"
                     /Divalent_Salt_Concentration="0.0"
                     /DNTP_Concentration="0.0"
                     /Product_Size="1469.0"
                     /Pair_Hairpin="4.0"
                     /Pair_Primer-Dimer="0.0"
                     /Pair_Tm_Diff="6.84"
                     /Sequence="TTAAATGTCTAAAGGTGAAGAAT"
                     /annotation_group="PrimerPlugin
                     Group7_urn:local:.:1314758220459.12"
                     /label="3rd forward primer"
     primer_bind     2748..2770
                     /created_by="primer3"
                     /%GC="26.09"
                     /Tm="45.86"
                     /Hairpin="4.0"
                     /Primer-Dimer="2.0"
                     /Monovalent_Salt_Concentration="50.0"
                     /Divalent_Salt_Concentration="0.0"
                     /DNTP_Concentration="0.0"
                     /Product_Size="1467.0"
                     /Pair_Hairpin="4.0"
                     /Pair_Primer-Dimer="1.0"
                     /Pair_Tm_Diff="6.84"
                     /Sequence="AAATGTCTAAAGGTGAAGAATTA"
                     /annotation_group="PrimerPlugin
                     Group6_urn:local:.:1314758220459.12"
                     /label="4th forward primer"
     ORF             2750..3466
                     /created_by="User"
                     /label="EGFP"
     CDS             2753..4000
                     /gene="yEGFP3-CLN2Pest"
                     /product="modified unstable green fluorescent protein"
                     /label="yEGFP3-CLN2Pest CDS"
     misc_feature    4008..4210
                     /gene="ADH1t"
                     /product="ADH1 terminator"
                     /label="ADH1t misc"
     misc_feature    complement(4195..4214)
                     /created_by="primer3"
                     /%GC="60.0"
                     /Tm="54.15"
                     /Hairpin="8.0"
                     /Primer-Dimer="0.0"
                     /Monovalent_Salt_Concentration="50.0"
                     /Divalent_Salt_Concentration="0.0"
                     /DNTP_Concentration="0.0"
                     /Product_Size="1470.0"
                     /Pair_Hairpin="4.0"
                     /Pair_Primer-Dimer="0.0"
                     /Pair_Tm_Diff="6.85"
                     /Sequence="GATCTGCCGGTAGAGGTGTG"
                     /annotation_group="PrimerPlugin
                     Group9_urn:local:.:1314758220459.12"
                     /label="1st reverse primer"
                     /note="Geneious type: primer_bind_reverse"
     misc_feature    complement(4195..4213)
                     /created_by="primer3"
                     /%GC="57.9"
                     /Tm="53.0"
                     /Hairpin="8.0"
                     /Primer-Dimer="0.0"
                     /Monovalent_Salt_Concentration="50.0"
                     /Divalent_Salt_Concentration="0.0"
                     /DNTP_Concentration="0.0"
                     /Product_Size="1469.0"
                     /Pair_Hairpin="4.0"
                     /Pair_Primer-Dimer="0.0"
                     /Pair_Tm_Diff="6.53"
                     /Sequence="ATCTGCCGGTAGAGGTGTG"
                     /annotation_group="PrimerPlugin
                     Group5_urn:local:.:1314758220459.12"
                     /label="5th reverse primer"
                     /note="Geneious type: primer_bind_reverse"
     misc_feature    complement(4196..4214)
                     /created_by="primer3"
                     /%GC="57.9"
                     /Tm="52.7"
                     /Hairpin="8.0"
                     /Primer-Dimer="0.0"
                     /Monovalent_Salt_Concentration="50.0"
                     /Divalent_Salt_Concentration="0.0"
                     /DNTP_Concentration="0.0"
                     /Product_Size="1469.0"
                     /Pair_Hairpin="4.0"
                     /Pair_Primer-Dimer="0.0"
                     /Pair_Tm_Diff="6.84"
                     /Sequence="GATCTGCCGGTAGAGGTGT"
                     /annotation_group="PrimerPlugin
                     Group7_urn:local:.:1314758220459.12"
                     /label="3rd reverse primer"
                     /note="Geneious type: primer_bind_reverse"
     misc_feature    complement(4196..4214)
                     /created_by="primer3"
                     /%GC="57.9"
                     /Tm="52.7"
                     /Hairpin="8.0"
                     /Primer-Dimer="0.0"
                     /Monovalent_Salt_Concentration="50.0"
                     /Divalent_Salt_Concentration="0.0"
                     /DNTP_Concentration="0.0"
                     /Product_Size="1467.0"
                     /Pair_Hairpin="4.0"
                     /Pair_Primer-Dimer="1.0"
                     /Pair_Tm_Diff="6.84"
                     /Sequence="GATCTGCCGGTAGAGGTGT"
                     /annotation_group="PrimerPlugin
                     Group6_urn:local:.:1314758220459.12"
                     /label="4th reverse primer"
                     /note="Geneious type: primer_bind_reverse"
     misc_feature    complement(4196..4214)
                     /created_by="primer3"
                     /%GC="57.9"
                     /Tm="52.7"
                     /Hairpin="8.0"
                     /Primer-Dimer="0.0"
                     /Monovalent_Salt_Concentration="50.0"
                     /Divalent_Salt_Concentration="0.0"
                     /DNTP_Concentration="0.0"
                     /Product_Size="1470.0"
                     /Pair_Hairpin="4.0"
                     /Pair_Primer-Dimer="1.0"
                     /Pair_Tm_Diff="6.84"
                     /Sequence="GATCTGCCGGTAGAGGTGT"
                     /annotation_group="PrimerPlugin
                     Group8_urn:local:.:1314758220459.12"
                     /label="2nd reverse primer"
                     /note="Geneious type: primer_bind_reverse"
     misc_feature    4215
                     /Original_Bases
                     /label
                     /note="Geneious type: Editing History Insertion"
     source          <4216..6529
                     /organism="pRS406"
                     /mol_type="other DNA"
                     /label="source pRS406"
     ligation        4216..4219
                     /label="Ligation"
     misc_feature    complement(4216..4232)
                     /label="pBluescriptSK_primer"
     promoter        complement(4268..4287)
                     /label="T3_promoter"
     misc_feature    complement(4304..4322)
                     /label="M13_reverse_primer"
     misc_feature    complement(4321..4343)
                     /label="M13_pUC_rev_primer"
     rep_origin      complement(4695..5314)
                     /label="pBR322_origin"
     gene            complement(5469..6329)
                     /gene="Ampicillin"
                     /label="Ampicillin"
     CDS             complement(5469..6329)
                     /gene="Ampicillin"
                     /note="ORF frame 3"
                     /translation="MSIQHFRVALIPFFAAFCLPVFAHPETLVKVKDAEDQLGARVGY
                     IELDLNSGKILESFRPEERFPMMSTFKVLLCGAVLSRIDAGQEQLGRRIHYSQNDLVE
                     YSPVTEKHLTDGMTVRELCSAAITMSDNTAANLLLTTIGGPKELTAFLHNMGDHVTRL
                     DRWEPELNEAIPNDERDTTMPVAMATTLRKLLTGELLTLASRQQLIDWMEADKVAGPL
                     LRSALPAGWFIADKSGAGERGSRGIIAALGPDGKPSRIVVIYTTGSQATMDERNRQIA
                     EIGASLIKHW*"
                     /label="Ampicillin"
     promoter        complement(6371..6399)
                     /label="AmpR_promoter"
ORIGIN      
        1 tcgcgcgttt cggtgatgac ggtgaaaacc tctgacacat gcagctcccg gagacggtca
       61 cagcttgtct gtaagcggat gccgggagca gacaagcccg tcagggcgcg tcagcgggtg
      121 ttggcgggtg tcggggctgg cttaactatg cggcatcaga gcagattgta ctgagagtgc
      181 accataccac agcttttcaa ttcaattcat catttttttt ttattctttt ttttgatttc
      241 ggtttctttg aaattttttt gattcggtaa tctccgaaca gaaggaagaa cgaaggaagg
      301 agcacagact tagattggta tatatacgca tatgtagtgt tgaagaaaca tgaaattgcc
      361 cagtattctt aacccaactg cacagaacaa aaacctgcag gaaacgaaga taaatcatgt
      421 cgaaagctac atataaggaa cgtgctgcta ctcatcctag tcctgttgct gccaagctat
      481 ttaatatcat gcacgaaaag caaacaaact tgtgtgcttc attggatgtt cgtaccacca
      541 aggaattact ggagttagtt gaagcattag gtcccaaaat ttgtttacta aaaacacatg
      601 tggatatctt gactgatttt tccatggagg gcacagttaa gccgctaaag gcattatccg
      661 ccaagtacaa ttttttactc ttcgaagaca gaaaatttgc tgacattggt aatacagtca
      721 aattgcagta ctctgcgggt gtatacagaa tagcagaatg ggcagacatt acgaatgcac
      781 acggtgtggt gggcccaggt attgttagcg gtttgaagca ggcggcagaa gaagtaacaa
      841 aggaacctag aggccttttg atgttagcag aattgtcatg caagggctcc ctatctactg
      901 gagaatatac taagggtact gttgacattg cgaagagcga caaagatttt gttatcggct
      961 ttattgctca aagagacatg ggtggaagag atgaaggtta cgattggttg attatgacac
     1021 ccggtgtggg tttagatgac aagggagacg cattgggtca acagtataga accgtggatg
     1081 atgtggtctc tacaggatct gacattatta ttgttggaag aggactattt gcaaagggaa
     1141 gggatgctaa ggtagagggt gaacgttaca gaaaagcagg ctgggaagca tatttgagaa
     1201 gatgcggcca gcaaaactaa aaaactgtat tataagtaaa tgcatgtata ctaaactcac
     1261 aaattagagc ttcaatttaa ttatatcagt tattacccta tgcggtgtga aataccgcac
     1321 agatgcgtaa ggagaaaata ccgcatcagg aaattgtaaa cgttaatatt ttgttaaaat
     1381 tcgcgttaaa tttttgttaa atcagctcat tttttaacca ataggccgaa atcggcaaaa
     1441 tcccttataa atcaaaagaa tagaccgaga tagggttgag tgttgttcca gtttggaaca
     1501 agagtccact attaaagaac gtggactcca acgtcaaagg nnnnnnnnnn nnnnnnnnnn
     1561 nnnnnnnnnn nnnnnnnnnn nnnnnnnnnt nnnnnnnnnn nnnnnnnnnn nnnnnnnnnn
     1621 nnnnnnnnnn nnnnnnnnnn nnnnnnnnnn nnnnnnnnnn nnnnnnnnnn nnnnnnnnnn
     1681 ngnnnnnnnn nnnnnnnnnn nnnnnnnnnn nnnnnnnnnn nnnnnnnnnn nnnnnnnnnn
     1741 nnnnnnnnnn nnnnnnnnnn nnnnnnnnnn nnnnnnnnnn nnnnnnnnnn nnnnnnnnnn
     1801 nnnnnncgcg ccattcgcca ttcaggctgc gcaactgttg ggaagggcga tcggtgcggg
     1861 cctcttcgct attacgccag ctggcgaaag ggggatgtgc tgcaaggcga ttaagttggg
     1921 taacgccagg gttttcccag tcacgacgtt gtaaaacgac ggccagtgag cgcgcgtaat
     1981 acgactcact atagggcgaa ttgggtaccg ggccccccct cgaggtcgac ggtatcgatt
     2041 agttatccga ctagcaaggc aactagtcaa gatgaaaccg tctcacgaac atttgtatac
     2101 gatctcttct cctgatagac aatgaaatat accccggtgc ttgtttccca ctaaggaaaa
     2161 aaggccgctg ccccacagcg ggaaggccct tcaaggggta gcggcatcgc ctagtagcac
     2221 tgtgggggga agaatacaac gctcaacgga agaggaagct ctgcgagatg cagccagcac
     2281 cttctatgtt tcaaggataa cattttgaat taacaaggaa cgccttcccc aattaccgtt
     2341 attgtatttt tactttttag agactctcga ggaaataagt aaggggtgga taattttcgc
     2401 taaaaaagtt tcaggggagg ttaataacta ccatgtgcat gctacaaaga taaggaagga
     2461 acaccgacga atatattata tgtataaaag gagcatgaag tttgtatagc agtaaagcaa
     2521 gattctttgt gccttcccgt ttcttgttgt accttttgtt ttgattacgt acgaagtatt
     2581 ataagttttt tctgcttgct attgtaatat aaagtaagca cagattgaga aggtaacgat
     2641 tactaaaaat atccaaaaga aaaacaattg gatctttttt gacttctcta cattacaatt
     2701 tcagtaaagc agctttcaac ttaatttaat tttgaacaga attcattaaa tgtctaaagg
     2761 tgaagaatta ttcactggtg ttgtcccaat tttggttgaa ttagatggtg atgttaatgg
     2821 tcacaaattt tctgtctccg gtgaaggtga aggtgatgct acttacggta aattgacctt
     2881 aaaatttatt tgtactactg gtaaattgcc agttccatgg ccaaccttag tcactacttt
     2941 cggttatggt gttcaatgtt ttgcgagata cccagatcat atgaaacaac atgacttttt
     3001 caagtctgcc atgccagaag gttatgttca agaaagaact atttttttca aagatgacgg
     3061 taactacaag accagagctg aagtcaagtt tgaaggtgat accttagtta atagaatcga
     3121 attaaaaggt attgatttta aagaagatgg taacatttta ggtcacaaat tggaatacaa
     3181 ctataactct cacaatgttt acatcatggc tgacaaacaa aagaatggta tcaaagttaa
     3241 cttcaaaatt agacacaaca ttgaagatgg ttctgttcaa ttagctgacc attatcaaca
     3301 aaatactcca attggtgatg gtccagtctt gttaccagac aaccattact tatccactca
     3361 atctgcctta tccaaagatc caaacgaaaa gagagaccac atggtcttgt tagaatttgt
     3421 tactgctgct ggtattaccc atggtatgga tgaattgtac aaagcatcca acttgaacat
     3481 ttcgagaaag cttaccatat caaccccatc atgctctttc gaaaattcaa atagcacatc
     3541 cattccttcg cccgcttcct catctcaaag ccacactcca atgagaaaca tgagctcact
     3601 ctctgataac agcgttttca gccggaatat ggaacaatca tcaccaatca ctccaagtat
     3661 gtaccaattt ggtcagcagc agtcaaacag tatatgtggt agcaccgtta gtgtgaatag
     3721 tctggtgaat acaaataaca aacaaaggat ctacgaacaa atcacgggtc ctaacagcaa
     3781 taacgcaacc aatgattata ttgatttgct aaacctaaat gagtctaaca aggaaaacca
     3841 aaatcccgca acggcgcatt acctcaatgg gggcccaccc aagacaagct tcattaacca
     3901 tggaatgttc ccctcgccaa ctgggaccat aaatagcggt aaatctagca gtgcctcatc
     3961 tttaatttct tttggtatgg gcaataccca agtaatatag ggcgcgccac ttctaaataa
     4021 gcgaatttct tatgatttat gatttttatt attaaataag ttataaaaaa aataagtgta
     4081 tacaaatttt aaagtgactc ttaggtttta aaacgaaaat tcttattctt gagtaactct
     4141 ttcctgtagg tcaggttgct ttctcaggta tagtatgagg tcgctcttat tgaccacacc
     4201 tctaccggca gatcggatcc actagttcta gagcggccgc caccgcggtg gagctccagc
     4261 ttttgttccc tttagtgagg gttaattgcg cgcttggcgt aatcatggtc atagctgttt
     4321 cctgtgtgaa attgttatcc gctcacaatt ccacacaaca taggagccgg aagcataaag
     4381 tgtaaagcct ggggtgccta atgagtgagg taactcacat taattgcgtt gcgctcactg
     4441 cccgctttcc agtcgggaaa cctgtcgtgc cagctgcatt aatgaatcgg ccaacgcgcg
     4501 gggagaggcg gtttgcgtat tgggcgctct tccgcttcct cgctcactga ctcgctgcgc
     4561 tcggtcgttc ggctgcggcg agcggtatca gctcactcaa aggcggtaat acggttatcc
     4621 acagaatcag gggataacgc aggaaagaac atgtgagcaa aaggccagca aaaggccagg
     4681 aaccgtaaaa aggccgcgtt gctggcgttt ttccataggc tccgcccccc tgacgagcat
     4741 cacaaaaatc gacgctcaag tcagaggtgg cgaaacccga caggactata aagataccag
     4801 gcgtttcccc ctggaagctc cctcgtgcgc tctcctgttc cgaccctgcc gcttaccgga
     4861 tacctgtccg cctttctccc ttcgggaagc gtggcgcttt ctcatagctc acgctgtagg
     4921 tatctcagtt cggtgtaggt cgttcgctcc aagctgggct gtgtgcacga accccccgtt
     4981 cagcccgacc gctgcgcctt atccggtaac tatcgtcttg agtccaaccc ggtaagacac
     5041 gacttatcgc cactggcagc agccactggt aacaggatta gcagagcgag gtatgtaggc
     5101 ggtgctacag agttcttgaa gtggtggcct aactacggct acactagaag gacagtattt
     5161 ggtatctgcg ctctgctgaa gccagttacc ttcggaaaaa gagttggtag ctcttgatcc
     5221 ggcaaacaaa ccaccgctgg tagcggtggt ttttttgttt gcaagcagca gattacgcgc
     5281 agaaaaaaag gatctcaaga agatcctttg atcttttcta cggggtctga cgctcagtgg
     5341 aacgaaaact cacgttaagg gattttggtc atgagattat caaaaaggat cttcacctag
     5401 atccttttaa attaaaaatg aagttttaaa tcaatctaaa gtatatatga gtaaacttgg
     5461 tctgacagtt accaatgctt aatcagtgag gcacctatct cagcgatctg tctatttcgt
     5521 tcatccatag ttgcctgact ccccgtcgtg tagataacta cgatacggga gggcttacca
     5581 tctggcccca gtgctgcaat gataccgcga gacccacgct caccggctcc agatttatca
     5641 gcaataaacc agccagccgg aagggccgag cgcagaagtg gtcctgcaac tttatccgcc
     5701 tccatccagt ctattaattg ttgccgggaa gctagagtaa gtagttcgcc agttaatagt
     5761 ttgcgcaacg ttgttgccat tgctacaggc atcgtggtgt cacgctcgtc gtttggtatg
     5821 gcttcattca gctccggttc ccaacgatca aggcgagtta catgatcccc catgttgtgc
     5881 aaaaaagcgg ttagctcctt cggtcctccg atcgttgtca gaagtaagtt ggccgcagtg
     5941 ttatcactca tggttatggc agcactgcat aattctctta ctgtcatgcc atccgtaaga
     6001 tgcttttctg tgactggtga gtactcaacc aagtcattct gagaatagtg tatgcggcga
     6061 ccgagttgct cttgcccggc gtcaatacgg gataataccg cgccacatag cagaacttta
     6121 aaagtgctca tcattggaaa acgttcttcg gggcgaaaac tctcaaggat cttaccgctg
     6181 ttgagatcca gttcgatgta acccactcgt gcacccaact gatcttcagc atcttttact
     6241 ttcaccagcg tttctgggtg agcaaaaaca ggaaggcaaa atgccgcaaa aaagggaata
     6301 agggcgacac ggaaatgttg aatactcata ctcttccttt ttcaatatta ttgaagcatt
     6361 tatcagggtt attgtctcat gagcggatac atatttgaat gtatttagaa aaataaacaa
     6421 ataggggttc cgcgcacatt tccccgaaaa gtgccacctg acgtctaaga aaccattatt
     6481 atcatgacat taacctataa aaataggcgt atcacgaggc cctttcgtc
//
LOCUS       pGLC3-yEGFP3-CLN        6556 bp    DNA     circular UNA 12-JAN-2015
DEFINITION  Digestion of GLC3 promoter - Fragment 2 inserted into
            yEGFP3-CLN2PEST- pRS406.
ACCESSION   urn.local...8k-46io5tc
VERSION     urn.local...8k-46io5tc
KEYWORDS    .
SOURCE      
  ORGANISM  
            .
FEATURES             Location/Qualifiers
     source          order(1..>2023,<2750..>2766)
                     /organism="pRS406"
                     /mol_type="other DNA"
                     /label="source pRS406"
     misc_feature    complement(29..51)
                     /label="pGEX_3_primer"
     promoter        202..415
                     /label="URA3_promoter"
     gene            417..1217
                     /gene="URA3"
                     /label="URA3"
     CDS             417..1220
                     /gene="URA3"
                     /note="ORF frame 3"
                     /translation="MSKATYKERAATHPSPVAAKLFNIMHEKQTNLCASLDVRTTKEL
                     LELVEALGPKICLLKTHVDILTDFSMEGTVKPLKALSAKYNFLLFEDRKFADIGNTVK
                     LQYSAGVYRIAEWADITNAHGVVGPGIVSGLKQAAEEVTKEPRGLLMLAELSCKGSLS
                     TGEYTKGTVDIAKSDKDFVIGFIAQRDMGGRDEGYDWLIMTPGVGLDDKGDALGQQYR
                     TVDDVVSTGSDIIIVGRGLFAKGRDAKVEGERYRKAGWEAYLRRCGQQN*"
                     /label="URA3"
     rep_origin      complement(1483..1789)
                     /label="f1_origin"
     misc_feature    complement(1822..1965)
                     /label="lacZ_a"
     misc_feature    1936..1958
                     /label="M13_pUC_fwd_primer"
     misc_feature    1951..1967
                     /label="M13_forward20_primer"
     promoter        1977..1995
                     /label="T7_promoter"
     misc_feature    <2020..2024
                     /Original_Bases
                     /label
                     /note="Geneious type: Editing History Insertion"
     ligation        2020..2023
                     /label="Ligation"
     promoter        2024..2749
                     /created_by="User"
                     /label="GLC3 promoter"
     primer_bind     2025..2045
                     /Sequence="GCGGTGATTTACAAGAAGAGG"
                     /Hairpin_Tm="None"
                     /Tm="61.6"
                     /Self_Dimer_Tm="None"
                     /%GC="47.6"
                     /created_by="primer3"
                     /label="F"
     misc_feature    2748..>2751
                     /Original_Bases
                     /label
                     /note="Geneious type: Editing History Insertion"
     ligation        2750..2751
                     /label="Ligation"
     misc_feature    2750
                     /label="pBluescriptKS_primer"
     misc_feature    <2767..2771
                     /Original_Bases
                     /label
                     /note="Geneious type: Editing History Insertion"
     ligation        2767..2770
                     /label="Ligation"
     misc_feature    2771..4242
                     /label="pFA6a-yEGFP3-CLN2PEST-natMX6 (modified) extraction
                     5"
                     /note="Geneious type: Inserted sequence"
     primer_bind     2772..2797
                     /created_by="primer3"
                     /%GC="23.08"
                     /Tm="47.3"
                     /Hairpin="5.0"
                     /Primer-Dimer="2.0"
                     /Monovalent_Salt_Concentration="50.0"
                     /Divalent_Salt_Concentration="0.0"
                     /DNTP_Concentration="0.0"
                     /Product_Size="1470.0"
                     /Pair_Hairpin="4.0"
                     /Pair_Primer-Dimer="0.0"
                     /Pair_Tm_Diff="6.85"
                     /Sequence="ATTAAATGTCTAAAGGTGAAGAATTA"
                     /annotation_group="PrimerPlugin
                     Group9_urn:local:.:1314758220459.12"
                     /label="1st forward primer"
     primer_bind     2772..2795
                     /created_by="primer3"
                     /%GC="25.0"
                     /Tm="46.47"
                     /Hairpin="5.0"
                     /Primer-Dimer="2.0"
                     /Monovalent_Salt_Concentration="50.0"
                     /Divalent_Salt_Concentration="0.0"
                     /DNTP_Concentration="0.0"
                     /Product_Size="1469.0"
                     /Pair_Hairpin="4.0"
                     /Pair_Primer-Dimer="0.0"
                     /Pair_Tm_Diff="6.53"
                     /Sequence="ATTAAATGTCTAAAGGTGAAGAAT"
                     /annotation_group="PrimerPlugin
                     Group5_urn:local:.:1314758220459.12"
                     /label="5th forward primer"
     primer_bind     2772..2794
                     /created_by="primer3"
                     /%GC="26.09"
                     /Tm="45.86"
                     /Hairpin="5.0"
                     /Primer-Dimer="0.0"
                     /Monovalent_Salt_Concentration="50.0"
                     /Divalent_Salt_Concentration="0.0"
                     /DNTP_Concentration="0.0"
                     /Product_Size="1470.0"
                     /Pair_Hairpin="4.0"
                     /Pair_Primer-Dimer="1.0"
                     /Pair_Tm_Diff="6.84"
                     /Sequence="ATTAAATGTCTAAAGGTGAAGAA"
                     /annotation_group="PrimerPlugin
                     Group8_urn:local:.:1314758220459.12"
                     /label="2nd forward primer"
     primer_bind     2773..2795
                     /created_by="primer3"
                     /%GC="26.09"
                     /Tm="45.86"
                     /Hairpin="4.0"
                     /Primer-Dimer="2.0"
                     /Monovalent_Salt_Concentration="50.0"
                     /Divalent_Salt_Concentration="0.0"
                     /DNTP_Concentration="0.0"
                     /Product_Size="1469.0"
                     /Pair_Hairpin="4.0"
                     /Pair_Primer-Dimer="0.0"
                     /Pair_Tm_Diff="6.84"
                     /Sequence="TTAAATGTCTAAAGGTGAAGAAT"
                     /annotation_group="PrimerPlugin
                     Group7_urn:local:.:1314758220459.12"
                     /label="3rd forward primer"
     primer_bind     2775..2797
                     /created_by="primer3"
                     /%GC="26.09"
                     /Tm="45.86"
                     /Hairpin="4.0"
                     /Primer-Dimer="2.0"
                     /Monovalent_Salt_Concentration="50.0"
                     /Divalent_Salt_Concentration="0.0"
                     /DNTP_Concentration="0.0"
                     /Product_Size="1467.0"
                     /Pair_Hairpin="4.0"
                     /Pair_Primer-Dimer="1.0"
                     /Pair_Tm_Diff="6.84"
                     /Sequence="AAATGTCTAAAGGTGAAGAATTA"
                     /annotation_group="PrimerPlugin
                     Group6_urn:local:.:1314758220459.12"
                     /label="4th forward primer"
     ORF             2777..3493
                     /created_by="User"
                     /label="EGFP"
     CDS             2780..4027
                     /gene="yEGFP3-CLN2Pest"
                     /product="modified unstable green fluorescent protein"
                     /label="yEGFP3-CLN2Pest CDS"
     misc_feature    4035..4237
                     /gene="ADH1t"
                     /product="ADH1 terminator"
                     /label="ADH1t misc"
     misc_feature    complement(4222..4241)
                     /created_by="primer3"
                     /%GC="60.0"
                     /Tm="54.15"
                     /Hairpin="8.0"
                     /Primer-Dimer="0.0"
                     /Monovalent_Salt_Concentration="50.0"
                     /Divalent_Salt_Concentration="0.0"
                     /DNTP_Concentration="0.0"
                     /Product_Size="1470.0"
                     /Pair_Hairpin="4.0"
                     /Pair_Primer-Dimer="0.0"
                     /Pair_Tm_Diff="6.85"
                     /Sequence="GATCTGCCGGTAGAGGTGTG"
                     /annotation_group="PrimerPlugin
                     Group9_urn:local:.:1314758220459.12"
                     /label="1st reverse primer"
                     /note="Geneious type: primer_bind_reverse"
     misc_feature    complement(4222..4240)
                     /created_by="primer3"
                     /%GC="57.9"
                     /Tm="53.0"
                     /Hairpin="8.0"
                     /Primer-Dimer="0.0"
                     /Monovalent_Salt_Concentration="50.0"
                     /Divalent_Salt_Concentration="0.0"
                     /DNTP_Concentration="0.0"
                     /Product_Size="1469.0"
                     /Pair_Hairpin="4.0"
                     /Pair_Primer-Dimer="0.0"
                     /Pair_Tm_Diff="6.53"
                     /Sequence="ATCTGCCGGTAGAGGTGTG"
                     /annotation_group="PrimerPlugin
                     Group5_urn:local:.:1314758220459.12"
                     /label="5th reverse primer"
                     /note="Geneious type: primer_bind_reverse"
     misc_feature    complement(4223..4241)
                     /created_by="primer3"
                     /%GC="57.9"
                     /Tm="52.7"
                     /Hairpin="8.0"
                     /Primer-Dimer="0.0"
                     /Monovalent_Salt_Concentration="50.0"
                     /Divalent_Salt_Concentration="0.0"
                     /DNTP_Concentration="0.0"
                     /Product_Size="1469.0"
                     /Pair_Hairpin="4.0"
                     /Pair_Primer-Dimer="0.0"
                     /Pair_Tm_Diff="6.84"
                     /Sequence="GATCTGCCGGTAGAGGTGT"
                     /annotation_group="PrimerPlugin
                     Group7_urn:local:.:1314758220459.12"
                     /label="3rd reverse primer"
                     /note="Geneious type: primer_bind_reverse"
     misc_feature    complement(4223..4241)
                     /created_by="primer3"
                     /%GC="57.9"
                     /Tm="52.7"
                     /Hairpin="8.0"
                     /Primer-Dimer="0.0"
                     /Monovalent_Salt_Concentration="50.0"
                     /Divalent_Salt_Concentration="0.0"
                     /DNTP_Concentration="0.0"
                     /Product_Size="1467.0"
                     /Pair_Hairpin="4.0"
                     /Pair_Primer-Dimer="1.0"
                     /Pair_Tm_Diff="6.84"
                     /Sequence="GATCTGCCGGTAGAGGTGT"
                     /annotation_group="PrimerPlugin
                     Group6_urn:local:.:1314758220459.12"
                     /label="4th reverse primer"
                     /note="Geneious type: primer_bind_reverse"
     misc_feature    complement(4223..4241)
                     /created_by="primer3"
                     /%GC="57.9"
                     /Tm="52.7"
                     /Hairpin="8.0"
                     /Primer-Dimer="0.0"
                     /Monovalent_Salt_Concentration="50.0"
                     /Divalent_Salt_Concentration="0.0"
                     /DNTP_Concentration="0.0"
                     /Product_Size="1470.0"
                     /Pair_Hairpin="4.0"
                     /Pair_Primer-Dimer="1.0"
                     /Pair_Tm_Diff="6.84"
                     /Sequence="GATCTGCCGGTAGAGGTGT"
                     /annotation_group="PrimerPlugin
                     Group8_urn:local:.:1314758220459.12"
                     /label="2nd reverse primer"
                     /note="Geneious type: primer_bind_reverse"
     misc_feature    4242
                     /Original_Bases
                     /label
                     /note="Geneious type: Editing History Insertion"
     source          <4243..6556
                     /organism="pRS406"
                     /mol_type="other DNA"
                     /label="source pRS406"
     ligation        4243..4246
                     /label="Ligation"
     misc_feature    complement(4243..4259)
                     /label="pBluescriptSK_primer"
     promoter        complement(4295..4314)
                     /label="T3_promoter"
     misc_feature    complement(4331..4349)
                     /label="M13_reverse_primer"
     misc_feature    complement(4348..4370)
                     /label="M13_pUC_rev_primer"
     rep_origin      complement(4722..5341)
                     /label="pBR322_origin"
     gene            complement(5496..6356)
                     /gene="Ampicillin"
                     /label="Ampicillin"
     CDS             complement(5496..6356)
                     /gene="Ampicillin"
                     /note="ORF frame 3"
                     /translation="MSIQHFRVALIPFFAAFCLPVFAHPETLVKVKDAEDQLGARVGY
                     IELDLNSGKILESFRPEERFPMMSTFKVLLCGAVLSRIDAGQEQLGRRIHYSQNDLVE
                     YSPVTEKHLTDGMTVRELCSAAITMSDNTAANLLLTTIGGPKELTAFLHNMGDHVTRL
                     DRWEPELNEAIPNDERDTTMPVAMATTLRKLLTGELLTLASRQQLIDWMEADKVAGPL
                     LRSALPAGWFIADKSGAGERGSRGIIAALGPDGKPSRIVVIYTTGSQATMDERNRQIA
                     EIGASLIKHW*"
                     /label="Ampicillin"
     promoter        complement(6398..6426)
                     /label="AmpR_promoter"
ORIGIN      
        1 tcgcgcgttt cggtgatgac ggtgaaaacc tctgacacat gcagctcccg gagacggtca
       61 cagcttgtct gtaagcggat gccgggagca gacaagcccg tcagggcgcg tcagcgggtg
      121 ttggcgggtg tcggggctgg cttaactatg cggcatcaga gcagattgta ctgagagtgc
      181 accataccac agcttttcaa ttcaattcat catttttttt ttattctttt ttttgatttc
      241 ggtttctttg aaattttttt gattcggtaa tctccgaaca gaaggaagaa cgaaggaagg
      301 agcacagact tagattggta tatatacgca tatgtagtgt tgaagaaaca tgaaattgcc
      361 cagtattctt aacccaactg cacagaacaa aaacctgcag gaaacgaaga taaatcatgt
      421 cgaaagctac atataaggaa cgtgctgcta ctcatcctag tcctgttgct gccaagctat
      481 ttaatatcat gcacgaaaag caaacaaact tgtgtgcttc attggatgtt cgtaccacca
      541 aggaattact ggagttagtt gaagcattag gtcccaaaat ttgtttacta aaaacacatg
      601 tggatatctt gactgatttt tccatggagg gcacagttaa gccgctaaag gcattatccg
      661 ccaagtacaa ttttttactc ttcgaagaca gaaaatttgc tgacattggt aatacagtca
      721 aattgcagta ctctgcgggt gtatacagaa tagcagaatg ggcagacatt acgaatgcac
      781 acggtgtggt gggcccaggt attgttagcg gtttgaagca ggcggcagaa gaagtaacaa
      841 aggaacctag aggccttttg atgttagcag aattgtcatg caagggctcc ctatctactg
      901 gagaatatac taagggtact gttgacattg cgaagagcga caaagatttt gttatcggct
      961 ttattgctca aagagacatg ggtggaagag atgaaggtta cgattggttg attatgacac
     1021 ccggtgtggg tttagatgac aagggagacg cattgggtca acagtataga accgtggatg
     1081 atgtggtctc tacaggatct gacattatta ttgttggaag aggactattt gcaaagggaa
     1141 gggatgctaa ggtagagggt gaacgttaca gaaaagcagg ctgggaagca tatttgagaa
     1201 gatgcggcca gcaaaactaa aaaactgtat tataagtaaa tgcatgtata ctaaactcac
     1261 aaattagagc ttcaatttaa ttatatcagt tattacccta tgcggtgtga aataccgcac
     1321 agatgcgtaa ggagaaaata ccgcatcagg aaattgtaaa cgttaatatt ttgttaaaat
     1381 tcgcgttaaa tttttgttaa atcagctcat tttttaacca ataggccgaa atcggcaaaa
     1441 tcccttataa atcaaaagaa tagaccgaga tagggttgag tgttgttcca gtttggaaca
     1501 agagtccact attaaagaac gtggactcca acgtcaaagg nnnnnnnnnn nnnnnnnnnn
     1561 nnnnnnnnnn nnnnnnnnnn nnnnnnnnnt nnnnnnnnnn nnnnnnnnnn nnnnnnnnnn
     1621 nnnnnnnnnn nnnnnnnnnn nnnnnnnnnn nnnnnnnnnn nnnnnnnnnn nnnnnnnnnn
     1681 ngnnnnnnnn nnnnnnnnnn nnnnnnnnnn nnnnnnnnnn nnnnnnnnnn nnnnnnnnnn
     1741 nnnnnnnnnn nnnnnnnnnn nnnnnnnnnn nnnnnnnnnn nnnnnnnnnn nnnnnnnnnn
     1801 nnnnnncgcg ccattcgcca ttcaggctgc gcaactgttg ggaagggcga tcggtgcggg
     1861 cctcttcgct attacgccag ctggcgaaag ggggatgtgc tgcaaggcga ttaagttggg
     1921 taacgccagg gttttcccag tcacgacgtt gtaaaacgac ggccagtgag cgcgcgtaat
     1981 acgactcact atagggcgaa ttgggtaccg ggccccccct cgaggcggtg atttacaaga
     2041 agaggacagt gattctgatg aagatatgga tggcactggt gtttccagtg gcgatgatag
     2101 cgtagatgag ttaagcgagg atctaagtga catagatgtc agtgatgacg atgactacga
     2161 cgaagtcgca aatcaataat ttcgagcaca cacatatata tatatatata tatatgtatg
     2221 tatgtataag tatatatgat ggcatactat accacacgta cgactataat tacaaacaac
     2281 tatcaagcaa ctacaaggat ctctgtgggc tagtggcctg cgggctcaat tttgctcttg
     2341 ttcctgaacg gtgaattctg tagtctgtca tccaggggaa gggcagggca ctcatcaaca
     2401 atgtgatagt cagaaagcaa taatgttttg tattctgatg agctttcact atctcttccg
     2461 caatacccct ttttgcctat attacggcat catctttccc cgcgttctcg tgggggccaa
     2521 ataagctttg tccaaggggc tgttgcaacg gtaaaggtag tcgagccaag tgacaccagc
     2581 aaacaaggaa acaaggaagc aaggaaggct ttccattttc caataacgac atgagtctat
     2641 ctatggtgta taaaagtggc aggcttttcc tacatttttt ttccctgata acttcctgtt
     2701 actatttaag aacaccaaac caagtataaa gaaccgtcaa gaataaaatc gataagcttg
     2761 atatcgaatt cattaaatgt ctaaaggtga agaattattc actggtgttg tcccaatttt
     2821 ggttgaatta gatggtgatg ttaatggtca caaattttct gtctccggtg aaggtgaagg
     2881 tgatgctact tacggtaaat tgaccttaaa atttatttgt actactggta aattgccagt
     2941 tccatggcca accttagtca ctactttcgg ttatggtgtt caatgttttg cgagataccc
     3001 agatcatatg aaacaacatg actttttcaa gtctgccatg ccagaaggtt atgttcaaga
     3061 aagaactatt tttttcaaag atgacggtaa ctacaagacc agagctgaag tcaagtttga
     3121 aggtgatacc ttagttaata gaatcgaatt aaaaggtatt gattttaaag aagatggtaa
     3181 cattttaggt cacaaattgg aatacaacta taactctcac aatgtttaca tcatggctga
     3241 caaacaaaag aatggtatca aagttaactt caaaattaga cacaacattg aagatggttc
     3301 tgttcaatta gctgaccatt atcaacaaaa tactccaatt ggtgatggtc cagtcttgtt
     3361 accagacaac cattacttat ccactcaatc tgccttatcc aaagatccaa acgaaaagag
     3421 agaccacatg gtcttgttag aatttgttac tgctgctggt attacccatg gtatggatga
     3481 attgtacaaa gcatccaact tgaacatttc gagaaagctt accatatcaa ccccatcatg
     3541 ctctttcgaa aattcaaata gcacatccat tccttcgccc gcttcctcat ctcaaagcca
     3601 cactccaatg agaaacatga gctcactctc tgataacagc gttttcagcc ggaatatgga
     3661 acaatcatca ccaatcactc caagtatgta ccaatttggt cagcagcagt caaacagtat
     3721 atgtggtagc accgttagtg tgaatagtct ggtgaataca aataacaaac aaaggatcta
     3781 cgaacaaatc acgggtccta acagcaataa cgcaaccaat gattatattg atttgctaaa
     3841 cctaaatgag tctaacaagg aaaaccaaaa tcccgcaacg gcgcattacc tcaatggggg
     3901 cccacccaag acaagcttca ttaaccatgg aatgttcccc tcgccaactg ggaccataaa
     3961 tagcggtaaa tctagcagtg cctcatcttt aatttctttt ggtatgggca atacccaagt
     4021 aatatagggc gcgccacttc taaataagcg aatttcttat gatttatgat ttttattatt
     4081 aaataagtta taaaaaaaat aagtgtatac aaattttaaa gtgactctta ggttttaaaa
     4141 cgaaaattct tattcttgag taactctttc ctgtaggtca ggttgctttc tcaggtatag
     4201 tatgaggtcg ctcttattga ccacacctct accggcagat cggatccact agttctagag
     4261 cggccgccac cgcggtggag ctccagcttt tgttcccttt agtgagggtt aattgcgcgc
     4321 ttggcgtaat catggtcata gctgtttcct gtgtgaaatt gttatccgct cacaattcca
     4381 cacaacatag gagccggaag cataaagtgt aaagcctggg gtgcctaatg agtgaggtaa
     4441 ctcacattaa ttgcgttgcg ctcactgccc gctttccagt cgggaaacct gtcgtgccag
     4501 ctgcattaat gaatcggcca acgcgcgggg agaggcggtt tgcgtattgg gcgctcttcc
     4561 gcttcctcgc tcactgactc gctgcgctcg gtcgttcggc tgcggcgagc ggtatcagct
     4621 cactcaaagg cggtaatacg gttatccaca gaatcagggg ataacgcagg aaagaacatg
     4681 tgagcaaaag gccagcaaaa ggccaggaac cgtaaaaagg ccgcgttgct ggcgtttttc
     4741 cataggctcc gcccccctga cgagcatcac aaaaatcgac gctcaagtca gaggtggcga
     4801 aacccgacag gactataaag ataccaggcg tttccccctg gaagctccct cgtgcgctct
     4861 cctgttccga ccctgccgct taccggatac ctgtccgcct ttctcccttc gggaagcgtg
     4921 gcgctttctc atagctcacg ctgtaggtat ctcagttcgg tgtaggtcgt tcgctccaag
     4981 ctgggctgtg tgcacgaacc ccccgttcag cccgaccgct gcgccttatc cggtaactat
     5041 cgtcttgagt ccaacccggt aagacacgac ttatcgccac tggcagcagc cactggtaac
     5101 aggattagca gagcgaggta tgtaggcggt gctacagagt tcttgaagtg gtggcctaac
     5161 tacggctaca ctagaaggac agtatttggt atctgcgctc tgctgaagcc agttaccttc
     5221 ggaaaaagag ttggtagctc ttgatccggc aaacaaacca ccgctggtag cggtggtttt
     5281 tttgtttgca agcagcagat tacgcgcaga aaaaaaggat ctcaagaaga tcctttgatc
     5341 ttttctacgg ggtctgacgc tcagtggaac gaaaactcac gttaagggat tttggtcatg
     5401 agattatcaa aaaggatctt cacctagatc cttttaaatt aaaaatgaag ttttaaatca
     5461 atctaaagta tatatgagta aacttggtct gacagttacc aatgcttaat cagtgaggca
     5521 cctatctcag cgatctgtct atttcgttca tccatagttg cctgactccc cgtcgtgtag
     5581 ataactacga tacgggaggg cttaccatct ggccccagtg ctgcaatgat accgcgagac
     5641 ccacgctcac cggctccaga tttatcagca ataaaccagc cagccggaag ggccgagcgc
     5701 agaagtggtc ctgcaacttt atccgcctcc atccagtcta ttaattgttg ccgggaagct
     5761 agagtaagta gttcgccagt taatagtttg cgcaacgttg ttgccattgc tacaggcatc
     5821 gtggtgtcac gctcgtcgtt tggtatggct tcattcagct ccggttccca acgatcaagg
     5881 cgagttacat gatcccccat gttgtgcaaa aaagcggtta gctccttcgg tcctccgatc
     5941 gttgtcagaa gtaagttggc cgcagtgtta tcactcatgg ttatggcagc actgcataat
     6001 tctcttactg tcatgccatc cgtaagatgc ttttctgtga ctggtgagta ctcaaccaag
     6061 tcattctgag aatagtgtat gcggcgaccg agttgctctt gcccggcgtc aatacgggat
     6121 aataccgcgc cacatagcag aactttaaaa gtgctcatca ttggaaaacg ttcttcgggg
     6181 cgaaaactct caaggatctt accgctgttg agatccagtt cgatgtaacc cactcgtgca
     6241 cccaactgat cttcagcatc ttttactttc accagcgttt ctgggtgagc aaaaacagga
     6301 aggcaaaatg ccgcaaaaaa gggaataagg gcgacacgga aatgttgaat actcatactc
     6361 ttcctttttc aatattattg aagcatttat cagggttatt gtctcatgag cggatacata
     6421 tttgaatgta tttagaaaaa taaacaaata ggggttccgc gcacatttcc ccgaaaagtg
     6481 ccacctgacg tctaagaaac cattattatc atgacattaa cctataaaaa taggcgtatc
     6541 acgaggccct ttcgtc
//
LOCUS       CYC1t-pRS-413           5253 bp    DNA     circular UNA 12-JAN-2015
DEFINITION  CYC1t inserted into pRS-413 (modified) (bases 2179 to 2158).
ACCESSION   urn.local...9i-46ioip6
VERSION     urn.local...9i-46ioip6
KEYWORDS    .
SOURCE      
  ORGANISM  
            .
FEATURES             Location/Qualifiers
     CDS             504..1160
                     /gene="HIS3"
                     /label="HIS3 CDS"
     misc_feature    1555..1861
                     /gene="fi ori"
                     /label="fi ori misc"
     misc_feature    2049..2067
                     /gene="T7 promoter"
                     /label="T7 promoter misc"
     misc_feature    order(<2462..2477,2068..>2158)
                     /gene="MCS"
                     /label="MCS misc"
     misc_feature    <2155..2159
                     /Original_Bases
                     /label
                     /note="Geneious type: Editing History Insertion"
     ligation        2155..2158
                     /label="Ligation"
     terminator      2159..2461
                     /Source="referenceToDocument:
                     urn:local:.:1346893798854.130"
                     /modified_by="User"
                     /label="CYC1t terminator"
     misc_feature    complement(2440..2459)
                     /created_by="primer3"
                     /%GC="45.0"
                     /Tm="49.85"
                     /Hairpin="6.0"
                     /Primer-Dimer="4.0"
                     /Monovalent_Salt_Concentration="50.0"
                     /Divalent_Salt_Concentration="0.0"
                     /DNTP_Concentration="0.0"
                     /Sequence="ACGATGAGAGTGTAAACTGC"
                     /Mismatches=0
                     /Pair_Hairpin="3.0"
                     /Pair_Primer-Dimer="0.0"
                     /Pair_Tm_Diff="3.87"
                     /Product_Size="302.0"
                     /annotation_group="PrimerPlugin
                     Group5e9c3d6f-ce6c-4414-bbdb-fd24df2569aa_urn:local:.:1339
                     649544705.8"
                     /label="CYC1GR"
                     /note="Geneious type: primer_bind_reverse"
     misc_feature    2461..>2465
                     /Original_Bases
                     /label
                     /note="Geneious type: Editing History Insertion"
     ligation        2462..2465
                     /label="Ligation"
     misc_feature    complement(2478..2497)
                     /gene="T3 promoter"
                     /label="T3 promoter misc"
     misc_feature    2905..3524
                     /gene="pBR322 ori"
                     /label="pBR322 ori misc"
     misc_feature    3679..4539
                     /gene="AmpR"
                     /label="AmpR misc"
     misc_feature    4581..4609
                     /gene="AmpR promoter"
                     /label="AmpR promoter misc"
     misc_feature    4671..5189
                     /gene="CEN6/ARS4"
                     /label="CEN6/ARS4 misc"
ORIGIN      
        1 tcgcgcgttt cggtgatgac ggtgaaaacc tctgacacat gcagctcccg gagacggtca
       61 cagcttgtct gtaagcggat gccgggagca gacaagcccg tcagggcgcg tcagcgcgtg
      121 ttggcgggtg tcggggctgg cttaactatg cggcatcaga gcagattgta ctgagagtgc
      181 accataaatt cccgttttaa gagcttggtg agcgctagga gtcactgcca ggtatcgttt
      241 gaacacggca ttagtcaggg aagtcataac acagtccttt cccgcaattt tctttttcta
      301 ttactcttgg cctcctctag tacactctat atttttttat gcctcggtaa tgattttcat
      361 tttttttttt cccctagcgg atgactcttt ttttttctta gcgattggca ttatcacata
      421 atgaattata cattatataa agtaatgtga tttcttcgaa gaatatacta aaaaatgagc
      481 aggcaagata aacgaaggca aagatgacag agcagaaagc cctagtaaag cgtattacaa
      541 atgaaaccaa gattcagatt gcgatctctt taaagggtgg tcccctagcg atagagcact
      601 cgatcttccc agaaaaagag gcagaagcag tagcagaaca ggccacacaa tcgcaagtga
      661 ttaacgtcca cacaggtata gggtttctgg accatatgat acatgctctg gccaagcatt
      721 ccggctggtc gctaatcgtt gagtgcattg gtgacttaca catagacgac catcacacca
      781 ctgaagactg cgggattgct ctcggtcaag cttttaaaga ggccctactg gcgcgtggag
      841 taaaaaggtt tggatcagga tttgcgcctt tggatgaggc actttccaga gcggtggtag
      901 atctttcgaa caggccgtac gcagttgtcg aacttggttt gcaaagggag aaagtaggag
      961 atctctcttg cgagatgatc ccgcattttc ttgaaagctt tgcagaggct agcagaatta
     1021 ccctccacgt tgattgtctg cgaggcaaga atgatcatca ccgtagtgag agtgcgttca
     1081 aggctcttgc ggttgccata agagaagcca cctcgcccaa tggtaccaac gatgttccct
     1141 ccaccaaagg tgttcttatg tagtgacacc gattatttaa agctgcagca tacgatatat
     1201 atacatgtgt atatatgtat acctatgaat gtcagtaagt atgtatacga acagtatgat
     1261 actgaagatg acaaggtaat gcatcattct atacgtgtca ttctgaacga ggcgcgcttt
     1321 ccttttttct ttttgctttt tctttttttt tctcttgaac tcgacggatc tatgcggtgt
     1381 gaaataccgc acagatgcgt aaggagaaaa taccgcatca ggaaattgta aacgttaata
     1441 ttttgttaaa attcgcgtta aatttttgtt aaatcagctc attttttaac caataggccg
     1501 aaatcggcaa aatcccttat aaatcaaaag aatagaccga gatagggttg agtgttgttc
     1561 cagtttggaa caagagtcca ctattaaaga acgtggactc caacgtcaaa ggnnnnnnnn
     1621 nnnnnnnnnn nnnnnnnnnn nnnnnnnnnn nnnnnnnnnn ntnnnnnnnn nnnnnnnnnn
     1681 nnnnnnnnnn nnnnnnnnnn nnnnnnnnnn nnnnnnnnnn nnnnnnnnnn nnnnnnnnnn
     1741 nnnnnnnnnn nnngnnnnnn nnnnnnnnnn nnnnnnnnnn nnnnnnnnnn nnnnnnnnnn
     1801 nnnnnnnnnn nnnnnnnnnn nnnnnnnnnn nnnnnnnnnn nnnnnnnnnn nnnnnnnnnn
     1861 nnnnnnnnnn nnnnnnnncg cgccattcgc cattcaggct gcgcaactgt tgggaagggc
     1921 gatcggtgcg ggcctcttcg ctattacgcc agctggcgaa agggggatgt gctgcaaggc
     1981 gattaagttg ggtaacgcca gggttttccc agtcacgacg ttgtaaaacg acggccagtg
     2041 agcgcgcgta atacgactca ctatagggcg aattgggtac cgggcccccc ctcgaggtcg
     2101 acggtatcga taagcttgat atcgaattcc tgcagcccgg gggatccact agttctagaa
     2161 ggcccctttt cctttgtcga tatcatgtaa ttagttatgt cacgcttaca ttcacgccct
     2221 cctcccacat ccgctctaac cgaaaaggaa ggagttagac aacctgaagt ctaggtccct
     2281 atttattttt tttaatagtt atgttagtat taagaacgtt atttatattt caaatttttc
     2341 ttttttttct gtacaaacgc gtgtacgcat gtaacattat actgaaaacc ttgcttgaga
     2401 aggttttggg acgctcgaag gctttaattt gcaagcttcg cagtttacac tctcatcgtc
     2461 gagctccagc ttttgttccc tttagtgagg gttaattgcg cgcttggcgt aatcatggtc
     2521 atagctgttt cctgtgtgaa attgttatcc gctcacaatt ccacacaaca taggagccgg
     2581 aagcataaag tgtaaagcct ggggtgccta atgagtgagg taactcacat taattgcgtt
     2641 gcgctcactg cccgctttcc agtcgggaaa cctgtcgtgc cagctgcatt aatgaatcgg
     2701 ccaacgcgcg gggagaggcg gtttgcgtat tgggcgctct tccgcttcct cgctcactga
     2761 ctcgctgcgc tcggtcgttc ggctgcggcg agcggtatca gctcactcaa aggcggtaat
     2821 acggttatcc acagaatcag gggataacgc aggaaagaac atgtgagcaa aaggccagca
     2881 aaaggccagg aaccgtaaaa aggccgcgtt gctggcgttt ttccataggc tccgcccccc
     2941 tgacgagcat cacaaaaatc gacgctcaag tcagaggtgg cgaaacccga caggactata
     3001 aagataccag gcgtttcccc ctggaagctc cctcgtgcgc tctcctgttc cgaccctgcc
     3061 gcttaccgga tacctgtccg cctttctccc ttcgggaagc gtggcgcttt ctcatagctc
     3121 acgctgtagg tatctcagtt cggtgtaggt cgttcgctcc aagctgggct gtgtgcacga
     3181 accccccgtt cagcccgacc gctgcgcctt atccggtaac tatcgtcttg agtccaaccc
     3241 ggtaagacac gacttatcgc cactggcagc agccactggt aacaggatta gcagagcgag
     3301 gtatgtaggc ggtgctacag agttcttgaa gtggtggcct aactacggct acactagaag
     3361 gacagtattt ggtatctgcg ctctgctgaa gccagttacc ttcggaaaaa gagttggtag
     3421 ctcttgatcc ggcaaacaaa ccaccgctgg tagcggtggt ttttttgttt gcaagcagca
     3481 gattacgcgc agaaaaaaag gatctcaaga agatcctttg atcttttcta cggggtctga
     3541 cgctcagtgg aacgaaaact cacgttaagg gattttggtc atgagattat caaaaaggat
     3601 cttcacctag atccttttaa attaaaaatg aagttttaaa tcaatctaaa gtatatatga
     3661 gtaaacttgg tctgacagtt accaatgctt aatcagtgag gcacctatct cagcgatctg
     3721 tctatttcgt tcatccatag ttgcctgact ccccgtcgtg tagataacta cgatacggga
     3781 gggcttacca tctggcccca gtgctgcaat gataccgcga gacccacgct caccggctcc
     3841 agatttatca gcaataaacc agccagccgg aagggccgag cgcagaagtg gtcctgcaac
     3901 tttatccgcc tccatccagt ctattaattg ttgccgggaa gctagagtaa gtagttcgcc
     3961 agttaatagt ttgcgcaacg ttgttgccat tgctacaggc atcgtggtgt cacgctcgtc
     4021 gtttggtatg gcttcattca gctccggttc ccaacgatca aggcgagtta catgatcccc
     4081 catgttgtgc aaaaaagcgg ttagctcctt cggtcctccg atcgttgtca gaagtaagtt
     4141 ggccgcagtg ttatcactca tggttatggc agcactgcat aattctctta ctgtcatgcc
     4201 atccgtaaga tgcttttctg tgactggtga gtactcaacc aagtcattct gagaatagtg
     4261 tatgcggcga ccgagttgct cttgcccggc gtcaatacgg gataataccg cgccacatag
     4321 cagaacttta aaagtgctca tcattggaaa acgttcttcg gggcgaaaac tctcaaggat
     4381 cttaccgctg ttgagatcca gttcgatgta acccactcgt gcacccaact gatcttcagc
     4441 atcttttact ttcaccagcg tttctgggtg agcaaaaaca ggaaggcaaa atgccgcaaa
     4501 aaagggaata agggcgacac ggaaatgttg aatactcata ctcttccttt ttcaatatta
     4561 ttgaagcatt tatcagggtt attgtctcat gagcggatac atatttgaat gtatttagaa
     4621 aaataaacaa ataggggttc cgcgcacatt tccccgaaaa gtgccacctg ggtccttttc
     4681 atcacgtgct ataaaaataa ttataattta aattttttaa tataaatata taaattaaaa
     4741 atagaaagta aaaaaagaaa ttaaagaaaa aatagttttt gttttccgaa gatgtaaaag
     4801 actctagggg gatcgccaac aaatactacc ttttatcttg ctcttcctgc tctcaggtat
     4861 taatgccgaa ttgtttcatc ttgtctgtgt agaagaccac acacgaaaat cctgtgattt
     4921 tacattttac ttatcgttaa tcgaatgtat atctatttaa tctgcttttc ttgtctaata
     4981 aatatatatg taaagtacgc tttttgttga aattttttaa acctttgttt attttttttt
     5041 cttcattccg taactcttct accttcttta tttactttct aaaatccaaa tacaaaacat
     5101 aaaaataaat aaacacagag taaattccca aattattcca tcattaaaag atacgaggcg
     5161 cgtgtaagtt acaggcaagc gatccgtcct aagaaaccat tattatcatg acattaacct
     5221 ataaaaatag gcgtatcacg aggccctttc gtc
//
